# Supplementary material for: Engineering Access to Stereoirregular Polymer Microstructures Enables Improved Processability of Microbial Poly(3-hydroxybutyrate)
Source: Biomacromolecules. 2026 Jun 12;27(7):4898–908. doi: 10.1021/acs.biomac.6c00971 (PMC13370766; doi:10.1021/acs.biomac.6c00971)
Supplement: Supplementary file 2 [file bm6c00971_si_002.zip › supplementary_data_1/CBR_P_1189.gb]

LOCUS       pPsPhaC_(CBR_P_1189)    6973 bp ds-DNA     circular     08-MAY-2024
DEFINITION  .
COMMENT     Ligation of inverted phaC-STQK_PS cut NdeI, XhoI into pET28a cut
            NdeI, XhoI Vector molecule:  pET28a cut NdeI, XhoI    Fragment
            ends: NdeI and XhoI    Fragment size: 5289 Insert molecule:
            phaC-STQK_PS cut NdeI, XhoI    Fragment ends: NdeI and XhoI
            Fragment size: 1682
FEATURES             Location/Qualifiers
     CDS             complement(164..1903)
                     /label="phaC-STQK_PS"
                     /ApEinfo_revcolor="#f58a5e"
                     /ApEinfo_fwdcolor="#f58a5e"
     CDS             complement(164..1903)
                     /label="Translation 1903-164"
                     /translation="MGSSHHHHHHSSGLVPRGSHMSNKNSDDLNRQASENTLGLNPVIGLRGKDLLTSARMVLTQAIKQPIHSVKHVAHFGIELKNVMFGKSKLQPESDDRRFNDPAWSQNPLYKRYLQTYLAWRKELHDWIGNSKLSEQDINRAHFVITLMTEAMAPTNSAANPAAVKRFFETGGKSLLDGLTHLAKDLVNNGGMPSQVDMGAFEVGKSLGTTEGAVVFRNDVLELIQYRPTTEQVHERPLLVVPPQINKFYVFDLSPDKSLARFCLSNNQQTFIVSWRNPTKAQREWGLSTYIDALKEAVDVVSAITGSKDINMLGACSGGITCTALLGHYAALGEKKVNALTLLVTVLDTTLDSQVALFVDEKTLEAAKRHSYQAGVLEGRDMAKVFAWMRPNDLIWNYWVNNYLLGNEPPVFDILFWNNDTTRLPAAFHGDLIEMFKNNPLVRANALEVSGTPIDLKQVTADIYSLAGTNDHITPWKSCYKSAQLFGGKVEFVLSSSGHIKSILNPPGNPKSRYMTSTDMPATANEWQENSTKHTDSWWLHWQAWQAERSGKLKKSPTSLGNKAYPSGEAAPGTYVHER*"
ORIGIN
        1 ATCCGGATAT AGTTCCTCCT TTCAGCAAAA AACCCCTCAA GACCCGTTTA GAGGCCCCAA
       61 GGGGTTATGC TAGTTATTGC TCAGCGGTGG CAGCAGCCAA CTCAGCTTCC TTTCGGGCTT
      121 TGTTAGCAGC CGGATCTCAG TGGTGGTGGT GGTGGTGCTC GAGTTAACGT TCGTGAACAT
      181 ACGTACCCGG TGCTGCTTCA CCGCTCGGAT ATGCTTTATT ACCCAGGCTG GTCGGGCTTT
      241 TTTTCAGTTT ACCGCTACGT TCGGCCTGCC ATGCCTGCCA ATGCAGCCAC CAACTATCGG
      301 TATGTTTGGT GCTATTTTCT TGCCATTCAT TTGCGGTTGC AGGCATATCG GTGCTGGTCA
      361 TATAACGACT TTTCGGATTA CCCGGAGGAT TCAGAATGCT TTTGATATGA CCGCTGCTGC
      421 TCAGAACAAA TTCAACTTTA CCACCAAACA GCTGTGCGCT TTTATAACAG CTTTTCCACG
      481 GGGTAATGTG ATCATTGGTG CCTGCCAGGC TATAGATATC TGCGGTAACC TGTTTCAGAT
      541 CAATCGGGGT GCCGCTAACT TCCAGTGCAT TTGCACGAAC CAGCGGATTG TTTTTAAACA
      601 TTTCAATCAG ATCGCCATGA AATGCTGCAG GCAGACGTGT GGTATCATTA TTCCAAAACA
      661 GAATATCGAA AACAGGCGGT TCATTACCCA GCAGATAGTT GTTCACCCAA TAATTCCAAA
      721 TCAGATCATT CGGACGCATC CATGCAAAAA CTTTTGCCAT ATCACGACCT TCCAGAACGC
      781 CTGCCTGATA GCTATGACGT TTTGCTGCTT CCAGGGTTTT TTCATCAACA AACAGTGCCA
      841 CCTGGCTATC CAGGGTGGTA TCCAGAACGG TAACCAGCAG GGTCAGTGCA TTAACTTTTT
      901 TTTCACCCAG TGCTGCATAA TGACCCAGCA GTGCGGTACA GGTAATACCA CCGCTACATG
      961 CACCCAGCAT GTTAATATCT TTGCTACCGG TAATTGCGCT AACAACGTCA ACTGCTTCTT
     1021 TCAGTGCATC AATATAGGTG CTCAGACCCC ATTCACGCTG TGCTTTGGTC GGATTACGCC
     1081 AGCTCACAAT AAATGTCTGC TGATTATTGC TCAGACAAAA ACGTGCCAGG CTTTTGTCCG
     1141 GACTCAGATC AAACACATAG AATTTGTTAA TCTGAGGCGG AACAACCAGC AGCGGACGTT
     1201 CATGCACCTG TTCGGTGGTC GGACGATACT GGATCAGTTC CAGAACATCA TTACGAAAAA
     1261 CAACTGCACC TTCGGTGGTG CCCAGACTTT TACCAACTTC AAATGCACCC ATATCAACCT
     1321 GGCTCGGCAT ACCACCATTA TTAACCAGAT CTTTTGCCAG ATGGGTCAGG CCATCCAGCA
     1381 GGCTTTTACC ACCGGTTTCA AAAAAACGTT TAACTGCTGC CGGATTTGCT GCGCTATTGG
     1441 TCGGTGCCAT TGCTTCGGTC ATCAGGGTAA TAACAAAATG CGCACGATTG ATATCCTGTT
     1501 CGCTCAGTTT GCTATTACCA ATCCAATCAT GCAGTTCTTT ACGCCATGCC AGATAGGTCT
     1561 GCAGATAACG TTTATACAGC GGATTCTGTG ACCATGCCGG ATCATTAAAA CGACGATCAT
     1621 CACTTTCCGG CTGCAGTTTG CTTTTGCCAA ACATCACATT TTTCAGTTCA ATGCCAAAAT
     1681 GGGCCACATG TTTAACGCTA TGAATCGGCT GTTTAATTGC CTGGGTCAGA ACCATACGTG
     1741 CGCTGGTCAG CAGATCTTTA CCACGCAGAC CAATAACCGG ATTCAGACCC AGGGTGTTTT
     1801 CGCTTGCCTG ACGATTCAGA TCGTCGCTGT TTTTGTTGCT CATATGGCTG CCGCGCGGCA
     1861 CCAGGCCGCT GCTGTGATGA TGATGATGAT GGCTGCTGCC CATGGTATAT CTCCTTCTTA
     1921 AAGTTAAACA AAATTATTTC TAGAGGGGAA TTGTTATCCG CTCACAATTC CCCTATAGTG
     1981 AGTCGTATTA ATTTCGCGGG ATCGAGATCT CGATCCTCTA CGCCGGACGC ATCGTGGCCG
     2041 GCATCACCGG CGCCACAGGT GCGGTTGCTG GCGCCTATAT CGCCGACATC ACCGATGGGG
     2101 AAGATCGGGC TCGCCACTTC GGGCTCATGA GCGCTTGTTT CGGCGTGGGT ATGGTGGCAG
     2161 GCCCCGTGGC CGGGGGACTG TTGGGCGCCA TCTCCTTGCA TGCACCATTC CTTGCGGCGG
     2221 CGGTGCTCAA CGGCCTCAAC CTACTACTGG GCTGCTTCCT AATGCAGGAG TCGCATAAGG
     2281 GAGAGCGTCG AGATCCCGGA CACCATCGAA TGGCGCAAAA CCTTTCGCGG TATGGCATGA
     2341 TAGCGCCCGG AAGAGAGTCA ATTCAGGGTG GTGAATGTGA AACCAGTAAC GTTATACGAT
     2401 GTCGCAGAGT ATGCCGGTGT CTCTTATCAG ACCGTTTCCC GCGTGGTGAA CCAGGCCAGC
     2461 CACGTTTCTG CGAAAACGCG GGAAAAAGTG GAAGCGGCGA TGGCGGAGCT GAATTACATT
     2521 CCCAACCGCG TGGCACAACA ACTGGCGGGC AAACAGTCGT TGCTGATTGG CGTTGCCACC
     2581 TCCAGTCTGG CCCTGCACGC GCCGTCGCAA ATTGTCGCGG CGATTAAATC TCGCGCCGAT
     2641 CAACTGGGTG CCAGCGTGGT GGTGTCGATG GTAGAACGAA GCGGCGTCGA AGCCTGTAAA
     2701 GCGGCGGTGC ACAATCTTCT CGCGCAACGC GTCAGTGGGC TGATCATTAA CTATCCGCTG
     2761 GATGACCAGG ATGCCATTGC TGTGGAAGCT GCCTGCACTA ATGTTCCGGC GTTATTTCTT
     2821 GATGTCTCTG ACCAGACACC CATCAACAGT ATTATTTTCT CCCATGAAGA CGGTACGCGA
     2881 CTGGGCGTGG AGCATCTGGT CGCATTGGGT CACCAGCAAA TCGCGCTGTT AGCGGGCCCA
     2941 TTAAGTTCTG TCTCGGCGCG TCTGCGTCTG GCTGGCTGGC ATAAATATCT CACTCGCAAT
     3001 CAAATTCAGC CGATAGCGGA ACGGGAAGGC GACTGGAGTG CCATGTCCGG TTTTCAACAA
     3061 ACCATGCAAA TGCTGAATGA GGGCATCGTT CCCACTGCGA TGCTGGTTGC CAACGATCAG
     3121 ATGGCGCTGG GCGCAATGCG CGCCATTACC GAGTCCGGGC TGCGCGTTGG TGCGGATATC
     3181 TCGGTAGTGG GATACGACGA TACCGAAGAC AGCTCATGTT ATATCCCGCC GTTAACCACC
     3241 ATCAAACAGG ATTTTCGCCT GCTGGGGCAA ACCAGCGTGG ACCGCTTGCT GCAACTCTCT
     3301 CAGGGCCAGG CGGTGAAGGG CAATCAGCTG TTGCCCGTCT CACTGGTGAA AAGAAAAACC
     3361 ACCCTGGCGC CCAATACGCA AACCGCCTCT CCCCGCGCGT TGGCCGATTC ATTAATGCAG
     3421 CTGGCACGAC AGGTTTCCCG ACTGGAAAGC GGGCAGTGAG CGCAACGCAA TTAATGTAAG
     3481 TTAGCTCACT CATTAGGCAC CGGGATCTCG ACCGATGCCC TTGAGAGCCT TCAACCCAGT
     3541 CAGCTCCTTC CGGTGGGCGC GGGGCATGAC TATCGTCGCC GCACTTATGA CTGTCTTCTT
     3601 TATCATGCAA CTCGTAGGAC AGGTGCCGGC AGCGCTCTGG GTCATTTTCG GCGAGGACCG
     3661 CTTTCGCTGG AGCGCGACGA TGATCGGCCT GTCGCTTGCG GTATTCGGAA TCTTGCACGC
     3721 CCTCGCTCAA GCCTTCGTCA CTGGTCCCGC CACCAAACGT TTCGGCGAGA AGCAGGCCAT
     3781 TATCGCCGGC ATGGCGGCCC CACGGGTGCG CATGATCGTG CTCCTGTCGT TGAGGACCCG
     3841 GCTAGGCTGG CGGGGTTGCC TTACTGGTTA GCAGAATGAA TCACCGATAC GCGAGCGAAC
     3901 GTGAAGCGAC TGCTGCTGCA AAACGTCTGC GACCTGAGCA ACAACATGAA TGGTCTTCGG
     3961 TTTCCGTGTT TCGTAAAGTC TGGAAACGCG GAAGTCAGCG CCCTGCACCA TTATGTTCCG
     4021 GATCTGCATC GCAGGATGCT GCTGGCTACC CTGTGGAACA CCTACATCTG TATTAACGAA
     4081 GCGCTGGCAT TGACCCTGAG TGATTTTTCT CTGGTCCCGC CGCATCCATA CCGCCAGTTG
     4141 TTTACCCTCA CAACGTTCCA GTAACCGGGC ATGTTCATCA TCAGTAACCC GTATCGTGAG
     4201 CATCCTCTCT CGTTTCATCG GTATCATTAC CCCCATGAAC AGAAATCCCC CTTACACGGA
     4261 GGCATCAGTG ACCAAACAGG AAAAAACCGC CCTTAACATG GCCCGCTTTA TCAGAAGCCA
     4321 GACATTAACG CTTCTGGAGA AACTCAACGA GCTGGACGCG GATGAACAGG CAGACATCTG
     4381 TGAATCGCTT CACGACCACG CTGATGAGCT TTACCGCAGC TGCCTCGCGC GTTTCGGTGA
     4441 TGACGGTGAA AACCTCTGAC ACATGCAGCT CCCGGAGACG GTCACAGCTT GTCTGTAAGC
     4501 GGATGCCGGG AGCAGACAAG CCCGTCAGGG CGCGTCAGCG GGTGTTGGCG GGTGTCGGGG
     4561 CGCAGCCATG ACCCAGTCAC GTAGCGATAG CGGAGTGTAT ACTGGCTTAA CTATGCGGCA
     4621 TCAGAGCAGA TTGTACTGAG AGTGCACCAT ATATGCGGTG TGAAATACCG CACAGATGCG
     4681 TAAGGAGAAA ATACCGCATC AGGCGCTCTT CCGCTTCCTC GCTCACTGAC TCGCTGCGCT
     4741 CGGTCGTTCG GCTGCGGCGA GCGGTATCAG CTCACTCAAA GGCGGTAATA CGGTTATCCA
     4801 CAGAATCAGG GGATAACGCA GGAAAGAACA TGTGAGCAAA AGGCCAGCAA AAGGCCAGGA
     4861 ACCGTAAAAA GGCCGCGTTG CTGGCGTTTT TCCATAGGCT CCGCCCCCCT GACGAGCATC
     4921 ACAAAAATCG ACGCTCAAGT CAGAGGTGGC GAAACCCGAC AGGACTATAA AGATACCAGG
     4981 CGTTTCCCCC TGGAAGCTCC CTCGTGCGCT CTCCTGTTCC GACCCTGCCG CTTACCGGAT
     5041 ACCTGTCCGC CTTTCTCCCT TCGGGAAGCG TGGCGCTTTC TCATAGCTCA CGCTGTAGGT
     5101 ATCTCAGTTC GGTGTAGGTC GTTCGCTCCA AGCTGGGCTG TGTGCACGAA CCCCCCGTTC
     5161 AGCCCGACCG CTGCGCCTTA TCCGGTAACT ATCGTCTTGA GTCCAACCCG GTAAGACACG
     5221 ACTTATCGCC ACTGGCAGCA GCCACTGGTA ACAGGATTAG CAGAGCGAGG TATGTAGGCG
     5281 GTGCTACAGA GTTCTTGAAG TGGTGGCCTA ACTACGGCTA CACTAGAAGG ACAGTATTTG
     5341 GTATCTGCGC TCTGCTGAAG CCAGTTACCT TCGGAAAAAG AGTTGGTAGC TCTTGATCCG
     5401 GCAAACAAAC CACCGCTGGT AGCGGTGGTT TTTTTGTTTG CAAGCAGCAG ATTACGCGCA
     5461 GAAAAAAAGG ATCTCAAGAA GATCCTTTGA TCTTTTCTAC GGGGTCTGAC GCTCAGTGGA
     5521 ACGAAAACTC ACGTTAAGGG ATTTTGGTCA TGAACAATAA AACTGTCTGC TTACATAAAC
     5581 AGTAATACAA GGGGTGTTAT GAGCCATATT CAACGGGAAA CGTCTTGCTC TAGGCCGCGA
     5641 TTAAATTCCA ACATGGATGC TGATTTATAT GGGTATAAAT GGGCTCGCGA TAATGTCGGG
     5701 CAATCAGGTG CGACAATCTA TCGATTGTAT GGGAAGCCCG ATGCGCCAGA GTTGTTTCTG
     5761 AAACATGGCA AAGGTAGCGT TGCCAATGAT GTTACAGATG AGATGGTCAG ACTAAACTGG
     5821 CTGACGGAAT TTATGCCTCT TCCGACCATC AAGCATTTTA TCCGTACTCC TGATGATGCA
     5881 TGGTTACTCA CCACTGCGAT CCCCGGGAAA ACAGCATTCC AGGTATTAGA AGAATATCCT
     5941 GATTCAGGTG AAAATATTGT TGATGCGCTG GCAGTGTTCC TGCGCCGGTT GCATTCGATT
     6001 CCTGTTTGTA ATTGTCCTTT TAACAGCGAT CGCGTATTTC GTCTCGCTCA GGCGCAATCA
     6061 CGAATGAATA ACGGTTTGGT TGATGCGAGT GATTTTGATG ACGAGCGTAA TGGCTGGCCT
     6121 GTTGAACAAG TCTGGAAAGA AATGCATAAA CTTTTGCCAT TCTCACCGGA TTCAGTCGTC
     6181 ACTCATGGTG ATTTCTCACT TGATAACCTT ATTTTTGACG AGGGGAAATT AATAGGTTGT
     6241 ATTGATGTTG GACGAGTCGG AATCGCAGAC CGATACCAGG ATCTTGCCAT CCTATGGAAC
     6301 TGCCTCGGTG AGTTTTCTCC TTCATTACAG AAACGGCTTT TTCAAAAATA TGGTATTGAT
     6361 AATCCTGATA TGAATAAATT GCAGTTTCAT TTGATGCTCG ATGAGTTTTT CTAAGAATTA
     6421 ATTCATGAGC GGATACATAT TTGAATGTAT TTAGAAAAAT AAACAAATAG GGGTTCCGCG
     6481 CACATTTCCC CGAAAAGTGC CACCTGAAAT TGTAAACGTT AATATTTTGT TAAAATTCGC
     6541 GTTAAATTTT TGTTAAATCA GCTCATTTTT TAACCAATAG GCCGAAATCG GCAAAATCCC
     6601 TTATAAATCA AAAGAATAGA CCGAGATAGG GTTGAGTGTT GTTCCAGTTT GGAACAAGAG
     6661 TCCACTATTA AAGAACGTGG ACTCCAACGT CAAAGGNNNN NNNNNNNNNN NNNNNNNNNN
     6721 NNNNNNNNNN NNNNNNNNNN NNNNNTNNNN NNNNNNNNNN NNNNNNNNNN NNNNNNNNNN
     6781 NNNNNNNNNN NNNNNNNNNN NNNNNNNNNN NNNNNNNNNN NNNNNNNNNN NNNNNNNGNN
     6841 NNNNNNNNNN NNNNNNNNNN NNNNNNNNNN NNNNNNNNNN NNNNNNNNNN NNNNNNNNNN
     6901 NNNNNNNNNN NNNNNNNNNN NNNNNNNNNN NNNNNNNNNN NNNNNNNNNN NNNNNNNNNN
     6961 NNCCCATTCG CCA
//
