# Supplementary material for: Engineering Access to Stereoirregular Polymer Microstructures Enables Improved Processability of Microbial Poly(3-hydroxybutyrate)
Source: Biomacromolecules. 2026 Jun 12;27(7):4898–908. doi: 10.1021/acs.biomac.6c00971 (PMC13370766; doi:10.1021/acs.biomac.6c00971)
Supplement: Supplementary file 2 [file bm6c00971_si_002.zip › supplementary_data_1/CBR_P_1232.gb]

LOCUS       pCaHbd_(CBR_P_1232)     6142 bp ds-DNA     circular     08-MAY-2024
DEFINITION  .
COMMENT     . GenBank               6142 bp ds-DNA    circular SYN 08-DEZ-2017
            ACCESSION   . VERSION     . KEYWORDS:   pET28a+hbd_Cloned  lac
            repressor aminoglycoside phosphotransferase leader peptide from
            bacteriophage T7 gene 10 Rop protein, which maintains plasmids at
            low copy number 6xHis affinity tag 6xHis affinity tag thrombin
            recognition and cleavage site
FEATURES             Location/Qualifiers
     CDS             complement(140..157)
                     /label="6xHis"
                     /ApEinfo_revcolor="#f8d3a9"
                     /ApEinfo_fwdcolor="#f8d3a9"
     misc_feature    164..1012
                     /label="hbd_Clos"
                     /ApEinfo_revcolor="#c6c9d1"
                     /ApEinfo_fwdcolor="#c6c9d1"
     CDS             complement(164..1072)
                     /label="Clostridium acetobutylicum 3-hydroxybutyryl coenzyme A dehydrogenase"
                     /ApEinfo_revcolor="#84b0dc"
                     /ApEinfo_fwdcolor="#84b0dc"
                     /translation="MGSSHHHHHHSSGLVPRGSHMKKVCVIGAGTMGSGIAQAFAAKGFEVVLRDIKDEFVDRGLDFINKNLSKLVKKGKIEEATKVEILTRISGTVDLNMAADCDLVIEAAVERMDIKKQIFADLDNICKPETILASNTSSLSITEVASATKRPDKVIGMHFFNPAPVMKLVEVIRGIATSQETFDAVKETSIAIGKDPVEVAEAPGFVVNRILIPMINEAVGILAEGIASVEDIDKAMKLGANHPMGPLELGDFIGLDICLAIMDVLYSETGDSKYRPHTLLKKYVRAGWLGRKSGKGFYDYSK*"
     CDS             complement(1012..1012)
                     /label="leader"
                     /ApEinfo_revcolor="#f8d3a9"
                     /ApEinfo_fwdcolor="#f8d3a9"
     CDS             complement(1016..1033)
                     /label="thrombin"
                     /ApEinfo_revcolor="#f58a5e"
                     /ApEinfo_fwdcolor="#f58a5e"
     CDS             complement(1043..1060)
                     /label="6xHis"
                     /ApEinfo_revcolor="#ff9ccd"
                     /ApEinfo_fwdcolor="#ff9ccd"
     CDS             1546..2628
                     /label="lacI"
                     /ApEinfo_revcolor="#f58a5e"
                     /ApEinfo_fwdcolor="#f58a5e"
     CDS             3437..3628
                     /label="rop"
                     /ApEinfo_revcolor="#ffef86"
                     /ApEinfo_fwdcolor="#ffef86"
     CDS             4768..5583
                     /label="aph(3')-Ia"
                     /ApEinfo_revcolor="#faac61"
                     /ApEinfo_fwdcolor="#faac61"
ORIGIN
        1 ATCCGGATAT AGTTCCTCCT TTCAGCAAAA AACCCCTCAA GACCCGTTTA GAGGCCCCAA
       61 GGGGTTATGC TAGTTATTGC TCAGCGGTGG CAGCAGCCAA CTCAGCTTCC TTTCGGGCTT
      121 TGTTAGCAGC CGGATCTCAG TGGTGGTGGT GGTGGTGCTC GAGTTATTTT GAATAATCGT
      181 AGAAACCTTT TCCTGATTTT CTTCCAAGCC ATCCTGCTCT TACATACTTC TTAAGTAATG
      241 TATGTGGTCT ATACTTAGAA TCTCCAGTTT CTGAGTATAA AACATCCATT ATAGCAAGAC
      301 ATATATCAAG ACCTATAAAA TCACCTAATT CTAATGGTCC CATTGGGTGA TTAGCTCCAA
      361 GTTTCATAGC TTTATCTATG TCTTCTACTG AAGCTATTCC TTCTGCTAAT ATACCAACTG
      421 CTTCATTAAT CATTGGTATT AATATTCTAT TTACAACAAA TCCTGGTGCT TCTGCTACTT
      481 CTACAGGATC TTTTCCTATT GCTATAGATG TCTCTTTAAC TGCATCAAAA GTTTCTTGTG
      541 ATGTAGCTAT TCCTCTTATT ACCTCTACAA GCTTCATAAC AGGAGCTGGA TTAAAGAAAT
      601 GCATACCTAT AACCTTATCA GGTCTTTTAG TTGCTGATGC CACTTCTGTT ATTGAAAGTG
      661 ATGATGTATT TGATGCAAGA ATTGTTTCTG GCTTGCATAT ATTGTCTAAG TCAGCAAAAA
      721 TCTGCTTTTT AATATCCATT CTTTCAACAG CTGCTTCTAT AACTAAATCG CAATCAGCTG
      781 CCATATTAAG GTCAACTGTT CCGGAAATTC TAGTTAAGAT TTCAACTTTA GTAGCTTCTT
      841 CTATCTTTCC TTTTTTAACT AATTTAGAAA GATTTTTATT GATAAAATCT AATCCTCTAT
      901 CAACAAATTC ATCTTTAATA TCTCTTAATA CTACTTCAAA TCCTTTAGCT GCAAATGCCT
      961 GAGCAATTCC TGAACCCATA GTACCTGCAC CTATAACACA TACCTTTTTC ATATGGCTGC
     1021 CGCGCGGCAC CAGGCCGCTG CTGTGATGAT GATGATGATG GCTGCTGCCC ATGGTATATC
     1081 TCCTTCTTAA AGTTAAACAA AATTATTTCT AGAGGGGAAT TGTTATCCGC TCACAATTCC
     1141 CCTATAGTGA GTCGTATTAA TTTCGCGGGA TCGAGATCTC GATCCTCTAC GCCGGACGCA
     1201 TCGTGGCCGG CATCACCGGC GCCACAGGTG CGGTTGCTGG CGCCTATATC GCCGACATCA
     1261 CCGATGGGGA AGATCGGGCT CGCCACTTCG GGCTCATGAG CGCTTGTTTC GGCGTGGGTA
     1321 TGGTGGCAGG CCCCGTGGCC GGGGGACTGT TGGGCGCCAT CTCCTTGCAT GCACCATTCC
     1381 TTGCGGCGGC GGTGCTCAAC GGCCTCAACC TACTACTGGG CTGCTTCCTA ATGCAGGAGT
     1441 CGCATAAGGG AGAGCGTCGA GATCCCGGAC ACCATCGAAT GGCGCAAAAC CTTTCGCGGT
     1501 ATGGCATGAT AGCGCCCGGA AGAGAGTCAA TTCAGGGTGG TGAATGTGAA ACCAGTAACG
     1561 TTATACGATG TCGCAGAGTA TGCCGGTGTC TCTTATCAGA CCGTTTCCCG CGTGGTGAAC
     1621 CAGGCCAGCC ACGTTTCTGC GAAAACGCGG GAAAAAGTGG AAGCGGCGAT GGCGGAGCTG
     1681 AATTACATTC CCAACCGCGT GGCACAACAA CTGGCGGGCA AACAGTCGTT GCTGATTGGC
     1741 GTTGCCACCT CCAGTCTGGC CCTGCACGCG CCGTCGCAAA TTGTCGCGGC GATTAAATCT
     1801 CGCGCCGATC AACTGGGTGC CAGCGTGGTG GTGTCGATGG TAGAACGAAG CGGCGTCGAA
     1861 GCCTGTAAAG CGGCGGTGCA CAATCTTCTC GCGCAACGCG TCAGTGGGCT GATCATTAAC
     1921 TATCCGCTGG ATGACCAGGA TGCCATTGCT GTGGAAGCTG CCTGCACTAA TGTTCCGGCG
     1981 TTATTTCTTG ATGTCTCTGA CCAGACACCC ATCAACAGTA TTATTTTCTC CCATGAAGAC
     2041 GGTACGCGAC TGGGCGTGGA GCATCTGGTC GCATTGGGTC ACCAGCAAAT CGCGCTGTTA
     2101 GCGGGCCCAT TAAGTTCTGT CTCGGCGCGT CTGCGTCTGG CTGGCTGGCA TAAATATCTC
     2161 ACTCGCAATC AAATTCAGCC GATAGCGGAA CGGGAAGGCG ACTGGAGTGC CATGTCCGGT
     2221 TTTCAACAAA CCATGCAAAT GCTGAATGAG GGCATCGTTC CCACTGCGAT GCTGGTTGCC
     2281 AACGATCAGA TGGCGCTGGG CGCAATGCGC GCCATTACCG AGTCCGGGCT GCGCGTTGGT
     2341 GCGGATATCT CGGTAGTGGG ATACGACGAT ACCGAAGACA GCTCATGTTA TATCCCGCCG
     2401 TTAACCACCA TCAAACAGGA TTTTCGCCTG CTGGGGCAAA CCAGCGTGGA CCGCTTGCTG
     2461 CAACTCTCTC AGGGCCAGGC GGTGAAGGGC AATCAGCTGT TGCCCGTCTC ACTGGTGAAA
     2521 AGAAAAACCA CCCTGGCGCC CAATACGCAA ACCGCCTCTC CCCGCGCGTT GGCCGATTCA
     2581 TTAATGCAGC TGGCACGACA GGTTTCCCGA CTGGAAAGCG GGCAGTGAGC GCAACGCAAT
     2641 TAATGTAAGT TAGCTCACTC ATTAGGCACC GGGATCTCGA CCGATGCCCT TGAGAGCCTT
     2701 CAACCCAGTC AGCTCCTTCC GGTGGGCGCG GGGCATGACT ATCGTCGCCG CACTTATGAC
     2761 TGTCTTCTTT ATCATGCAAC TCGTAGGACA GGTGCCGGCA GCGCTCTGGG TCATTTTCGG
     2821 CGAGGACCGC TTTCGCTGGA GCGCGACGAT GATCGGCCTG TCGCTTGCGG TATTCGGAAT
     2881 CTTGCACGCC CTCGCTCAAG CCTTCGTCAC TGGTCCCGCC ACCAAACGTT TCGGCGAGAA
     2941 GCAGGCCATT ATCGCCGGCA TGGCGGCCCC ACGGGTGCGC ATGATCGTGC TCCTGTCGTT
     3001 GAGGACCCGG CTAGGCTGGC GGGGTTGCCT TACTGGTTAG CAGAATGAAT CACCGATACG
     3061 CGAGCGAACG TGAAGCGACT GCTGCTGCAA AACGTCTGCG ACCTGAGCAA CAACATGAAT
     3121 GGTCTTCGGT TTCCGTGTTT CGTAAAGTCT GGAAACGCGG AAGTCAGCGC CCTGCACCAT
     3181 TATGTTCCGG ATCTGCATCG CAGGATGCTG CTGGCTACCC TGTGGAACAC CTACATCTGT
     3241 ATTAACGAAG CGCTGGCATT GACCCTGAGT GATTTTTCTC TGGTCCCGCC GCATCCATAC
     3301 CGCCAGTTGT TTACCCTCAC AACGTTCCAG TAACCGGGCA TGTTCATCAT CAGTAACCCG
     3361 TATCGTGAGC ATCCTCTCTC GTTTCATCGG TATCATTACC CCCATGAACA GAAATCCCCC
     3421 TTACACGGAG GCATCAGTGA CCAAACAGGA AAAAACCGCC CTTAACATGG CCCGCTTTAT
     3481 CAGAAGCCAG ACATTAACGC TTCTGGAGAA ACTCAACGAG CTGGACGCGG ATGAACAGGC
     3541 AGACATCTGT GAATCGCTTC ACGACCACGC TGATGAGCTT TACCGCAGCT GCCTCGCGCG
     3601 TTTCGGTGAT GACGGTGAAA ACCTCTGACA CATGCAGCTC CCGGAGACGG TCACAGCTTG
     3661 TCTGTAAGCG GATGCCGGGA GCAGACAAGC CCGTCAGGGC GCGTCAGCGG GTGTTGGCGG
     3721 GTGTCGGGGC GCAGCCATGA CCCAGTCACG TAGCGATAGC GGAGTGTATA CTGGCTTAAC
     3781 TATGCGGCAT CAGAGCAGAT TGTACTGAGA GTGCACCATA TATGCGGTGT GAAATACCGC
     3841 ACAGATGCGT AAGGAGAAAA TACCGCATCA GGCGCTCTTC CGCTTCCTCG CTCACTGACT
     3901 CGCTGCGCTC GGTCGTTCGG CTGCGGCGAG CGGTATCAGC TCACTCAAAG GCGGTAATAC
     3961 GGTTATCCAC AGAATCAGGG GATAACGCAG GAAAGAACAT GTGAGCAAAA GGCCAGCAAA
     4021 AGGCCAGGAA CCGTAAAAAG GCCGCGTTGC TGGCGTTTTT CCATAGGCTC CGCCCCCCTG
     4081 ACGAGCATCA CAAAAATCGA CGCTCAAGTC AGAGGTGGCG AAACCCGACA GGACTATAAA
     4141 GATACCAGGC GTTTCCCCCT GGAAGCTCCC TCGTGCGCTC TCCTGTTCCG ACCCTGCCGC
     4201 TTACCGGATA CCTGTCCGCC TTTCTCCCTT CGGGAAGCGT GGCGCTTTCT CATAGCTCAC
     4261 GCTGTAGGTA TCTCAGTTCG GTGTAGGTCG TTCGCTCCAA GCTGGGCTGT GTGCACGAAC
     4321 CCCCCGTTCA GCCCGACCGC TGCGCCTTAT CCGGTAACTA TCGTCTTGAG TCCAACCCGG
     4381 TAAGACACGA CTTATCGCCA CTGGCAGCAG CCACTGGTAA CAGGATTAGC AGAGCGAGGT
     4441 ATGTAGGCGG TGCTACAGAG TTCTTGAAGT GGTGGCCTAA CTACGGCTAC ACTAGAAGGA
     4501 CAGTATTTGG TATCTGCGCT CTGCTGAAGC CAGTTACCTT CGGAAAAAGA GTTGGTAGCT
     4561 CTTGATCCGG CAAACAAACC ACCGCTGGTA GCGGTGGTTT TTTTGTTTGC AAGCAGCAGA
     4621 TTACGCGCAG AAAAAAAGGA TCTCAAGAAG ATCCTTTGAT CTTTTCTACG GGGTCTGACG
     4681 CTCAGTGGAA CGAAAACTCA CGTTAAGGGA TTTTGGTCAT GAACAATAAA ACTGTCTGCT
     4741 TACATAAACA GTAATACAAG GGGTGTTATG AGCCATATTC AACGGGAAAC GTCTTGCTCT
     4801 AGGCCGCGAT TAAATTCCAA CATGGATGCT GATTTATATG GGTATAAATG GGCTCGCGAT
     4861 AATGTCGGGC AATCAGGTGC GACAATCTAT CGATTGTATG GGAAGCCCGA TGCGCCAGAG
     4921 TTGTTTCTGA AACATGGCAA AGGTAGCGTT GCCAATGATG TTACAGATGA GATGGTCAGA
     4981 CTAAACTGGC TGACGGAATT TATGCCTCTT CCGACCATCA AGCATTTTAT CCGTACTCCT
     5041 GATGATGCAT GGTTACTCAC CACTGCGATC CCCGGGAAAA CAGCATTCCA GGTATTAGAA
     5101 GAATATCCTG ATTCAGGTGA AAATATTGTT GATGCGCTGG CAGTGTTCCT GCGCCGGTTG
     5161 CATTCGATTC CTGTTTGTAA TTGTCCTTTT AACAGCGATC GCGTATTTCG TCTCGCTCAG
     5221 GCGCAATCAC GAATGAATAA CGGTTTGGTT GATGCGAGTG ATTTTGATGA CGAGCGTAAT
     5281 GGCTGGCCTG TTGAACAAGT CTGGAAAGAA ATGCATAAAC TTTTGCCATT CTCACCGGAT
     5341 TCAGTCGTCA CTCATGGTGA TTTCTCACTT GATAACCTTA TTTTTGACGA GGGGAAATTA
     5401 ATAGGTTGTA TTGATGTTGG ACGAGTCGGA ATCGCAGACC GATACCAGGA TCTTGCCATC
     5461 CTATGGAACT GCCTCGGTGA GTTTTCTCCT TCATTACAGA AACGGCTTTT TCAAAAATAT
     5521 GGTATTGATA ATCCTGATAT GAATAAATTG CAGTTTCATT TGATGCTCGA TGAGTTTTTC
     5581 TAAGAATTAA TTCATGAGCG GATACATATT TGAATGTATT TAGAAAAATA AACAAATAGG
     5641 GGTTCCGCGC ACATTTCCCC GAAAAGTGCC ACCTGAAATT GTAAACGTTA ATATTTTGTT
     5701 AAAATTCGCG TTAAATTTTT GTTAAATCAG CTCATTTTTT AACCAATAGG CCGAAATCGG
     5761 CAAAATCCCT TATAAATCAA AAGAATAGAC CGAGATAGGG TTGAGTGTTG TTCCAGTTTG
     5821 GAACAAGAGT CCACTATTAA AGAACGTGGA CTCCAACGTC AAAGGNNNNN NNNNNNNNNN
     5881 NNNNNNNNNN NNNNNNNNNN NNNNNNNNNN NNNNTNNNNN NNNNNNNNNN NNNNNNNNNN
     5941 NNNNNNNNNN NNNNNNNNNN NNNNNNNNNN NNNNNNNNNN NNNNNNNNNN NNNNNNNNNN
     6001 NNNNNNGNNN NNNNNNNNNN NNNNNNNNNN NNNNNNNNNN NNNNNNNNNN NNNNNNNNNN
     6061 NNNNNNNNNN NNNNNNNNNN NNNNNNNNNN NNNNNNNNNN NNNNNNNNNN NNNNNNNNNN
     6121 NNNNNNNNNN NCCCATTCGC CA
//
