# Supplementary material for: Engineering Access to Stereoirregular Polymer Microstructures Enables Improved Processability of Microbial Poly(3-hydroxybutyrate)
Source: Biomacromolecules. 2026 Jun 12;27(7):4898–908. doi: 10.1021/acs.biomac.6c00971 (PMC13370766; doi:10.1021/acs.biomac.6c00971)
Supplement: Supplementary file 2 [file bm6c00971_si_002.zip › supplementary_data_1/pCkHbd.gb]

LOCUS       pCkHbd                  6177 bp ds-DNA     circular     08-MAY-2024
DEFINITION  .
FEATURES             Location/Qualifiers
     gene            complement(583..858)
                     /label="tet (576 - 851)"
                     /ApEinfo_revcolor="#d6b295"
                     /ApEinfo_fwdcolor="#d6b295"
                     /gene="tet (576 - 851)"
                     /translation="MAELNYIPNRVAQQLAGKQSLLIGVATSSLALHAPSQIVAAIKSRADQLGASVVVSMVERSGVEACKAAVHNLLAQRVSGLIINYPLDDQDAIAVEAACTNVPALFLDVSDQTPINSIIFSHEDGTRLGVEHLVALGHQQIALLAGPLSSVSARLRLAGWHKYLTRNQIQPIAEREGDWSAMSGFQQTMQMLNEGIVPTAMLVANDQMALGAMRAITESGLRVGADISVVGYDDTEDSSCYIPPLTTIKQDFRLLGQTSVDRLLQLSQGQAVKGNQLLPVSLVKRKTTLAPNTQTASPRALADSLMQLARQVSRLESGQ*"
     misc_feature    complement(917..2008)
                     /label="lacI"
                     /ApEinfo_revcolor="#f8d3a9"
                     /ApEinfo_fwdcolor="#f8d3a9"
                     /translation="MSACFGVGMVAGPVAGGLLGAISLHAPFLAAAVLNGLNLLLGCFLMQESHKGERRDPGHHRMAQNLSRYGMIAPGRESIQGGECETSNVIRCRRVCRCLLSDRFPRGEPGQPRFCENAGKSGSGDGGAELHSQPRGTTTGGQTVVADWRCHLQSGPARAVANCRGD*"
     gene            complement(2091..2354)
                     /label="tet (300 - 563)"
                     /ApEinfo_revcolor="#c6c9d1"
                     /ApEinfo_fwdcolor="#c6c9d1"
                     /gene="tet (300 - 563)"
     promoter        2386..2404
                     /label="T7_promoter"
                     /ApEinfo_revcolor="#b4abac"
                     /ApEinfo_fwdcolor="#b4abac"
     misc_feature    2404..2431
                     /label="lacO"
                     /ApEinfo_revcolor="#b1ff67"
                     /ApEinfo_fwdcolor="#b1ff67"
     misc_feature    2449..2465
                     /label="T7_transl_en_RBS"
                     /ApEinfo_revcolor="#b1ff67"
                     /ApEinfo_fwdcolor="#b1ff67"
     CDS             2473..3375
                     /ApEinfo_revcolor="#84b0dc"
                     /ApEinfo_fwdcolor="#84b0dc"
                     /translation="MGSSHHHHHHSSGLVPRGSHMKSVAVLGSGTMSRGIVQAFAEAGIDVIIRGRTEGSIGKGLAAVKKAYDKKVSKGKISQEDADKIVGRVSTTTELEKLADCDLIIEAASEDMNIKKDYFGKLEEICKPETIFATNTSSLSITEVATATKRPDKFIGMHFFNPANVMKLVEIIRGMNTSQETFDIIKEASIKIGKTPVEVAEAPGFVVNKILVPMINEAVGILAEGIASAEDIDTAMKLGANHPMGPLALGDLIGLDVVLAVMDVLYSETGDSKYRAHTLLRKYVRAGWLGRKSGKGFFAY*"
     misc_feature    2485..2502
                     /label="N-His"
                     /ApEinfo_revcolor="#9eafd2"
                     /ApEinfo_fwdcolor="#9eafd2"
     misc_feature    2533..3375
                     /label="hbd (Clostridium kluyveri DSM 555)"
                     /ApEinfo_revcolor="#b7e6d7"
                     /ApEinfo_fwdcolor="#b7e6d7"
     misc_feature    3423..3440
                     /label="C-His"
                     /ApEinfo_revcolor="#b4abac"
                     /ApEinfo_fwdcolor="#b4abac"
     terminator      3451..3579
                     /label="T7_terminator"
                     /ApEinfo_revcolor="#b7e6d7"
                     /ApEinfo_fwdcolor="#b7e6d7"
     misc_feature    complement(3493..3511)
                     /label="T7_Terminal_primer"
                     /ApEinfo_revcolor="#ffef86"
                     /ApEinfo_fwdcolor="#ffef86"
     gene            complement(4139..4954)
                     /label="KanR2"
                     /ApEinfo_revcolor="#84b0dc"
                     /ApEinfo_fwdcolor="#84b0dc"
                     /gene="KanR2"
                     /translation="MAELNYIPNRVAQQLAGKQSLLIGVATSSLALHAPSQIVAAIKSRADQLGASVVVSMVERSGVEACKAAVHNLLAQRVSGLIINYPLDDQDAIAVEAACTNVPALFLDVSDQTPINSIIFSHEDGTRLGVEHLVALGHQQIALLAGPLSSVSARLRLAGWHKYLTRNQIQPIAEREGDWSAMSGFQQTMQMLNEGIVPTAMLVANDQMALGAMRAITESGLRVGADISVVGYDDTEDSSCYIPPLTTIKQDFRLLGQTSVDRLLQLSQGQAVKGNQLLPVSLVKRKTTLAPNTQTASPRALADSLMQLARQVSRLESGQ*"
     rep_origin      5060..5679
                     /label="pBR322_origin"
                     /ApEinfo_revcolor="#f58a5e"
                     /ApEinfo_fwdcolor="#f58a5e"
                     /translation="MAELNYIPNRVAQQLAGKQSLLIGVATSSLALHAPSQIVAAIKSRADQLGASVVVSMVERSGVEACKAAVHNLLAQRVSGLIINYPLDDQDAIAVEAACTNVPALFLDVSDQTPINSIIFSHEDGTRLGVEHLVALGHQQIALLAGPLSSVSARLRLAGWHKYLTRNQIQPIAEREGDWSAMSGFQQTMQMLNEGIVPTAMLVANDQMALGAMRAITESGLRVGADISVVGYDDTEDSSCYIPPLTTIKQDFRLLGQTSVDRLLQLSQGQAVKGNQLLPVSLVKRKTTLAPNTQTASPRALADSLMQLARQVSRLESGQ*"
     misc_feature    complement(6094..108)
                     /label="ROP"
                     /ApEinfo_revcolor="#75c6a9"
                     /ApEinfo_fwdcolor="#75c6a9"
                     /translation="MAELNYIPNRVAQQLAGKQSLLIGVATSSLALHAPSQIVAAIKSRADQLGASVVVSMVERSGVEACKAAVHNLLAQRVSGLIINYPLDDQDAIAVEAACTNVPALFLDVSDQTPINSIIFSHEDGTRLGVEHLVALGHQQIALLAGPLSSVSARLRLAGWHKYLTRNQIQPIAEREGDWSAMSGFQQTMQMLNEGIVPTAMLVANDQMALGAMRAITESGLRVGADISVVGYDDTEDSSCYIPPLTTIKQDFRLLGQTSVDRLLQLSQGQAVKGNQLLPVSLVKRKTTLAPNTQTASPRALADSLMQLARQVSRLESGQ*"
ORIGIN
        1 GTCTGCCTGT TCATCCGCGT CCAGCTCGTT GAGTTTCTCC AGAAGCGTTA ATGTCTGGCT
       61 TCTGATAAAG CGGGCCATGT TAAGGGCGGT TTTTTCCTGT TTGGTCACTG ATGCCTCCGT
      121 GTAAGGGGGA TTTCTGTTCA TGGGGGTAAT GATACCGATG AAACGAGAGA GGATGCTCAC
      181 GATACGGGTT ACTGATGATG AACATGCCCG GTTACTGGAA CGTTGTGAGG GTAAACAACT
      241 GGCGGTATGG ATGCGGCGGG ACCAGAGAAA AATCACTCAG GGTCAATGCC AGCGCTTCGT
      301 TAATACAGAT GTAGGTGTTC CACAGGGTAG CCAGCAGCAT CCTGCGATGC AGATCCGGAA
      361 CATAATGGTG CAGGGCGCTG ACTTCCGCGT TTCCAGACTT TACGAAACAC GGAAACCGAA
      421 GACCATTCAT GTTGTTGCTC AGGTCGCAGA CGTTTTGCAG CAGCAGTCGC TTCACGTTCG
      481 CTCGCGTATC GGTGATTCAT TCTGCTAACC AGTAAGGCAA CCCCGCCAGC CTAGCCGGGT
      541 CCTCAACGAC AGGAGCACGA TCATGCGCAC CCGTGGGGCC GCCATGCCGG CGATAATGGC
      601 CTGCTTCTCG CCGAAACGTT TGGTGGCGGG ACCAGTGACG AAGGCTTGAG CGAGGGCGTG
      661 CAAGATTCCG AATACCGCAA GCGACAGGCC GATCATCGTC GCGCTCCAGC GAAAGCGGTC
      721 CTCGCCGAAA ATGACCCAGA GCGCTGCCGG CACCTGTCCT ACGAGTTGCA TGATAAAGAA
      781 GACAGTCATA AGTGCGGCGA CGATAGTCAT GCCCCGCGCC CACCGGAAGG AGCTGACTGG
      841 GTTGAAGGCT CTCAAGGGCA TCGGTCGAGA TCCCGGTGCC TAATGAGTGA GCTAACTTAC
      901 ATTAATTGCG TTGCGCTCAC TGCCCGCTTT CCAGTCGGGA AACCTGTCGT GCCAGCTGCA
      961 TTAATGAATC GGCCAACGCG CGGGGAGAGG CGGTTTGCGT ATTGGGCGCC AGGGTGGTTT
     1021 TTCTTTTCAC CAGTGAGACG GGCAACAGCT GATTGCCCTT CACCGCCTGG CCCTGAGAGA
     1081 GTTGCAGCAA GCGGTCCACG CTGGTTTGCC CCAGCAGGCG AAAATCCTGT TTGATGGTGG
     1141 TTAACGGCGG GATATAACAT GAGCTGTCTT CGGTATCGTC GTATCCCACT ACCGAGATAT
     1201 CCGCACCAAC GCGCAGCCCG GACTCGGTAA TGGCGCGCAT TGCGCCCAGC GCCATCTGAT
     1261 CGTTGGCAAC CAGCATCGCA GTGGGAACGA TGCCCTCATT CAGCATTTGC ATGGTTTGTT
     1321 GAAAACCGGA CATGGCACTC CAGTCGCCTT CCCGTTCCGC TATCGGCTGA ATTTGATTGC
     1381 GAGTGAGATA TTTATGCCAG CCAGCCAGAC GCAGACGCGC CGAGACAGAA CTTAATGGGC
     1441 CCGCTAACAG CGCGATTTGC TGGTGACCCA ATGCGACCAG ATGCTCCACG CCCAGTCGCG
     1501 TACCGTCTTC ATGGGAGAAA ATAATACTGT TGATGGGTGT CTGGTCAGAG ACATCAAGAA
     1561 ATAACGCCGG AACATTAGTG CAGGCAGCTT CCACAGCAAT GGCATCCTGG TCATCCAGCG
     1621 GATAGTTAAT GATCAGCCCA CTGACGCGTT GCGCGAGAAG ATTGTGCACC GCCGCTTTAC
     1681 AGGCTTCGAC GCCGCTTCGT TCTACCATCG ACACCACCAC GCTGGCACCC AGTTGATCGG
     1741 CGCGAGATTT AATCGCCGCG ACAATTTGCG ACGGCGCGTG CAGGGCCAGA CTGGAGGTGG
     1801 CAACGCCAAT CAGCAACGAC TGTTTGCCCG CCAGTTGTTG TGCCACGCGG TTGGGAATGT
     1861 AATTCAGCTC CGCCATCGCC GCTTCCACTT TTTCCCGCGT TTTCGCAGAA ACGTGGCTGG
     1921 CCTGGTTCAC CACGCGGGAA ACGGTCTGAT AAGAGACACC GGCATACTCT GCGACATCGT
     1981 ATAACGTTAC TGGTTTCACA TTCACCACCC TGAATTGACT CTCTTCCGGG CGCTATCATG
     2041 CCATACCGCG AAAGGTTTTG CGCCATTCGA TGGTGTCCGG GATCTCGACG CTCTCCCTTA
     2101 TGCGACTCCT GCATTAGGAA GCAGCCCAGT AGTAGGTTGA GGCCGTTGAG CACCGCCGCC
     2161 GCAAGGAATG GTGCATGCAA GGAGATGGCG CCCAACAGTC CCCCGGCCAC GGGGCCTGCC
     2221 ACCATACCCA CGCCGAAACA AGCGCTCATG AGCCCGAAGT GGCGAGCCCG ATCTTCCCCA
     2281 TCGGTGATGT CGGCGATATA GGCGCCAGCA ACCGCACCTG TGGCGCCGGT GATGCCGGCC
     2341 ACGATGCGTC CGGCGTAGAG GATCGAGATC TCGATCCCGC GAAATTAATA CGACTCACTA
     2401 TAGGGGAATT GTGAGCGGAT AACAATTCCC CTCTAGAAAT AATTTTGTTT AACTTTAAGA
     2461 AGGAGATATA CCATGGGCAG CAGCCATCAT CATCATCATC ACAGCAGCGG CCTGGTGCCG
     2521 CGCGGCAGCC ATATGAAAAG TGTAGCGGTT TTAGGTAGTG GAACTATGTC TCGTGGAATT
     2581 GTGCAGGCTT TTGCAGAAGC AGGTATAGAT GTAATTATCC GTGGAAGAAC TGAAGGTAGT
     2641 ATTGGAAAAG GTCTAGCAGC AGTAAAGAAA GCTTATGATA AAAAAGTATC AAAGGGGAAA
     2701 ATTTCCCAGG AAGATGCTGA TAAAATAGTT GGAAGAGTAA GTACAACAAC TGAACTTGAA
     2761 AAATTGGCTG ATTGTGATCT TATAATAGAA GCAGCATCAG AGGATATGAA TATAAAGAAA
     2821 GACTATTTTG GAAAATTAGA AGAAATATGC AAGCCTGAAA CAATTTTTGC TACTAATACT
     2881 TCTTCATTAT CTATAACTGA AGTAGCAACA GCTACAAAGA GGCCAGATAA ATTCATAGGA
     2941 ATGCATTTCT TTAATCCAGC AAATGTTATG AAATTAGTTG AAATCATAAG AGGTATGAAT
     3001 ACTTCACAAG AAACTTTTGA TATTATAAAA GAAGCTTCCA TTAAAATAGG AAAAACTCCT
     3061 GTAGAAGTTG CAGAAGCTCC AGGATTTGTT GTAAACAAGA TATTAGTACC AATGATCAAT
     3121 GAAGCAGTAG GAATTTTGGC AGAAGGAATA GCTTCAGCAG AAGATATCGA TACAGCTATG
     3181 AAATTAGGCG CTAATCACCC AATGGGTCCT TTAGCATTAG GAGATCTTAT TGGACTTGAT
     3241 GTAGTTCTTG CAGTTATGGA TGTACTTTAT AGTGAAACTG GAGATTCAAA ATATAGAGCT
     3301 CATACATTAC TTAGAAAATA TGTAAGAGCA GGATGGCTTG GAAGAAAATC AGGAAAAGGA
     3361 TTCTTCGCTT ATTAAGGGAT CCGAATTCGA GCTCCGTCGA CAAGCTTGCG GCCGCACTCG
     3421 AGCACCACCA CCACCACCAC TGAGATCCGG CTGCTAACAA AGCCCGAAAG GAAGCTGAGT
     3481 TGGCTGCTGC CACCGCTGAG CAATAACTAG CATAACCCCT TGGGGCCTCT AAACGGGTCT
     3541 TGAGGGGTTT TTTGCTGAAA GGAGGAACTA TATCCGGATT GGCGAATGGG NNNNNNNNNN
     3601 NNNNNNNNNN NNNNNNNNNN NNNNNNNNNN NNNNNNNNNN NNNNNNNNNN NNNNNNNNNN
     3661 NNNNNNNNNN NNNNNNNNNN NNNNNNNNNN NNNNNNNNNN NNNNNNNNNN NNNNCNNNNN
     3721 NNNNNNNNNN NNNNNNNNNN NNNNNNNNNN NNNNNNNNNN NNNNNNNNNN NNNNNNNNNN
     3781 NNNNNNNNNN NNNNNNNNNN NNNNNNANNN NNNNNNNNNN NNNNNNNNNN NNNNNNNNNN
     3841 NNNNNNNNNN NNNNNNCCTT TGACGTTGGA GTCCACGTTC TTTAATAGTG GACTCTTGTT
     3901 CCAAACTGGA ACAACACTCA ACCCTATCTC GGTCTATTCT TTTGATTTAT AAGGGATTTT
     3961 GCCGATTTCG GCCTATTGGT TAAAAAATGA GCTGATTTAA CAAAAATTTA ACGCGAATTT
     4021 TAACAAAATA TTAACGTTTA CAATTTCAGG TGGCACTTTT CGGGGAAATG TGCGCGGAAC
     4081 CCCTATTTGT TTATTTTTCT AAATACATTC AAATATGTAT CCGCTCATGA ATTAATTCTT
     4141 AGAAAAACTC ATCGAGCATC AAATGAAACT GCAATTTATT CATATCAGGA TTATCAATAC
     4201 CATATTTTTG AAAAAGCCGT TTCTGTAATG AAGGAGAAAA CTCACCGAGG CAGTTCCATA
     4261 GGATGGCAAG ATCCTGGTAT CGGTCTGCGA TTCCGACTCG TCCAACATCA ATACAACCTA
     4321 TTAATTTCCC CTCGTCAAAA ATAAGGTTAT CAAGTGAGAA ATCACCATGA GTGACGACTG
     4381 AATCCGGTGA GAATGGCAAA AGTTTATGCA TTTCTTTCCA GACTTGTTCA ACAGGCCAGC
     4441 CATTACGCTC GTCATCAAAA TCACTCGCAT CAACCAAACC GTTATTCATT CGTGATTGCG
     4501 CCTGAGCGAG ACGAAATACG CGATCGCTGT TAAAAGGACA ATTACAAACA GGAATCGAAT
     4561 GCAACCGGCG CAGGAACACT GCCAGCGCAT CAACAATATT TTCACCTGAA TCAGGATATT
     4621 CTTCTAATAC CTGGAATGCT GTTTTCCCGG GGATCGCAGT GGTGAGTAAC CATGCATCAT
     4681 CAGGAGTACG GATAAAATGC TTGATGGTCG GAAGAGGCAT AAATTCCGTC AGCCAGTTTA
     4741 GTCTGACCAT CTCATCTGTA ACATCATTGG CAACGCTACC TTTGCCATGT TTCAGAAACA
     4801 ACTCTGGCGC ATCGGGCTTC CCATACAATC GATAGATTGT CGCACCTGAT TGCCCGACAT
     4861 TATCGCGAGC CCATTTATAC CCATATAAAT CAGCATCCAT GTTGGAATTT AATCGCGGCC
     4921 TAGAGCAAGA CGTTTCCCGT TGAATATGGC TCATAACACC CCTTGTATTA CTGTTTATGT
     4981 AAGCAGACAG TTTTATTGTT CATGACCAAA ATCCCTTAAC GTGAGTTTTC GTTCCACTGA
     5041 GCGTCAGACC CCGTAGAAAA GATCAAAGGA TCTTCTTGAG ATCCTTTTTT TCTGCGCGTA
     5101 ATCTGCTGCT TGCAAACAAA AAAACCACCG CTACCAGCGG TGGTTTGTTT GCCGGATCAA
     5161 GAGCTACCAA CTCTTTTTCC GAAGGTAACT GGCTTCAGCA GAGCGCAGAT ACCAAATACT
     5221 GTCCTTCTAG TGTAGCCGTA GTTAGGCCAC CACTTCAAGA ACTCTGTAGC ACCGCCTACA
     5281 TACCTCGCTC TGCTAATCCT GTTACCAGTG GCTGCTGCCA GTGGCGATAA GTCGTGTCTT
     5341 ACCGGGTTGG ACTCAAGACG ATAGTTACCG GATAAGGCGC AGCGGTCGGG CTGAACGGGG
     5401 GGTTCGTGCA CACAGCCCAG CTTGGAGCGA ACGACCTACA CCGAACTGAG ATACCTACAG
     5461 CGTGAGCTAT GAGAAAGCGC CACGCTTCCC GAAGGGAGAA AGGCGGACAG GTATCCGGTA
     5521 AGCGGCAGGG TCGGAACAGG AGAGCGCACG AGGGAGCTTC CAGGGGGAAA CGCCTGGTAT
     5581 CTTTATAGTC CTGTCGGGTT TCGCCACCTC TGACTTGAGC GTCGATTTTT GTGATGCTCG
     5641 TCAGGGGGGC GGAGCCTATG GAAAAACGCC AGCAACGCGG CCTTTTTACG GTTCCTGGCC
     5701 TTTTGCTGGC CTTTTGCTCA CATGTTCTTT CCTGCGTTAT CCCCTGATTC TGTGGATAAC
     5761 CGTATTACCG CCTTTGAGTG AGCTGATACC GCTCGCCGCA GCCGAACGAC CGAGCGCAGC
     5821 GAGTCAGTGA GCGAGGAAGC GGAAGAGCGC CTGATGCGGT ATTTTCTCCT TACGCATCTG
     5881 TGCGGTATTT CACACCGCAT ATATGGTGCA CTCTCAGTAC AATCTGCTCT GATGCCGCAT
     5941 AGTTAAGCCA GTATACACTC CGCTATCGCT ACGTGACTGG GTCATGGCTG CGCCCCGACA
     6001 CCCGCCAACA CCCGCTGACG CGCCCTGACG GGCTTGTCTG CTCCCGGCAT CCGCTTACAG
     6061 ACAAGCTGTG ACCGTCTCCG GGAGCTGCAT GTGTCAGAGG TTTTCACCGT CATCACCGAA
     6121 ACGCGCGAGG CAGCTGCGGT AAAGCTCATC AGCGTGGTCG TGAAGCGATT CACAGAT
//
