# Supplementary material for: Engineering Access to Stereoirregular Polymer Microstructures Enables Improved Processability of Microbial Poly(3-hydroxybutyrate)
Source: Biomacromolecules. 2026 Jun 12;27(7):4898–908. doi: 10.1021/acs.biomac.6c00971 (PMC13370766; doi:10.1021/acs.biomac.6c00971)
Supplement: Supplementary file 2 [file bm6c00971_si_002.zip › supplementary_data_1/pUC-Kan-CkHbd-CsPhaC-CnPhaAB.gb]

LOCUS       pUC-Kan-CkHbd-CsPhaC-Cn 8354 bp ds-DNA     circular     08-MAY-2024
DEFINITION  pUC cloning vector.
SOURCE      synthetic DNA construct
  ORGANISM  synthetic DNA construct
COMMENT     Imported using the Genbank importer. File name:
            addgene-plasmid-50005-sequence-222046.gbk
FEATURES             Location/Qualifiers
     gene            1..816
                     /label="KanR2"
                     /ApEinfo_revcolor="#c6c9d1"
                     /ApEinfo_fwdcolor="#c6c9d1"
                     /gene="KanR2"
                     /translation="MAELNYIPNRVAQQLAGKQSLLIGVATSSLALHAPSQIVAAIKSRADQLGASVVVSMVERSGVEACKAAVHNLLAQRVSGLIINYPLDDQDAIAVEAACTNVPALFLDVSDQTPINSIIFSHEDGTRLGVEHLVALGHQQIALLAGPLSSVSARLRLAGWHKYLTRNQIQPIAEREGDWSAMSGFQQTMQMLNEGIVPTAMLVANDQMALGAMRAITESGLRVGADISVVGYDDTEDSSCYIPPLTTIKQDFRLLGQTSVDRLLQLSQGQAVKGNQLLPVSLVKRKTTLAPNTQTASPRALADSLMQLARQVSRLESGQ*"
     rep_origin      987..1575
                     /label="ori"
                     /ApEinfo_revcolor="#c6c9d1"
                     /ApEinfo_fwdcolor="#c6c9d1"
                     /note="high-copy-number ColE1/pMB1/pBR322/pUC origin of replication"
                     /direction="RIGHT"
     primer_bind     1476..1495
                     /label="pBR322ori-F"
                     /ApEinfo_revcolor="#c6c9d1"
                     /ApEinfo_fwdcolor="#c6c9d1"
                     /note="pBR322 origin, forward primer"
     primer_bind     1729..1746
                     /label="L4440"
                     /ApEinfo_revcolor="#c6c9d1"
                     /ApEinfo_fwdcolor="#c6c9d1"
                     /note="L4440 vector, forward primer"
     protein_bind    1863..1884
                     /label="CAP binding site"
                     /ApEinfo_revcolor="#c6c9d1"
                     /ApEinfo_fwdcolor="#c6c9d1"
                     /note="CAP binding activates transcription in the presence of cAMP."
                     /bound_moiety="E. coli catabolite activator protein"
     promoter        1899..1929
                     /label="lac promoter"
                     /ApEinfo_revcolor="#c6c9d1"
                     /ApEinfo_fwdcolor="#c6c9d1"
                     /note="promoter for the E. coli lac operon"
     protein_bind    1937..1953
                     /label="lac operator"
                     /ApEinfo_revcolor="#c6c9d1"
                     /ApEinfo_fwdcolor="#c6c9d1"
                     /note="The lac repressor binds to the lac operator to inhibit transcription in E. coli. This inhibition can be relieved by adding lactose or isopropyl-beta-D-thiogalactopyranoside (IPTG)."
                     /bound_moiety="lac repressor encoded by lacI"
     primer_bind     1942..1964
                     /label="M13/pUC Reverse"
                     /ApEinfo_revcolor="#c6c9d1"
                     /ApEinfo_fwdcolor="#c6c9d1"
                     /note="In lacZ gene"
     primer_bind     1961..1972
                     /label="M13 rev"
                     /ApEinfo_revcolor="#c6c9d1"
                     /ApEinfo_fwdcolor="#c6c9d1"
                     /note="common sequencing primer, one of multiple similar variants"
     primer_bind     1961..1972
                     /label="M13 Reverse"
                     /ApEinfo_revcolor="#c6c9d1"
                     /ApEinfo_fwdcolor="#c6c9d1"
                     /note="In lacZ gene. Also called M13-rev"
     misc_feature    1973..1978
                     /label="EcoRI restriction site"
                     /ApEinfo_revcolor="#c6c9d1"
                     /ApEinfo_fwdcolor="#c6c9d1"
     misc_feature    complement(2541..3281)
                     /label="phaB (Cupriavidus necator H16)"
                     /ApEinfo_revcolor="#f58a5e"
                     /ApEinfo_fwdcolor="#f58a5e"
     CDS             complement(2541..3281)
                     /label="acetoacetyl coenzyme A reductase"
                     /ApEinfo_revcolor="#84b0dc"
                     /ApEinfo_fwdcolor="#84b0dc"
                     /translation="MTQRIAYVTGGMGGIGTAICQRLAKDGFRVVAGCGPNSPRREKWLEQQKALGFDFIASEGNVADWDSTKTAFDKVKSEVGEVDVLINNAGITRDVVFRKMTRADWDAVIDTNLTSLFNVTKQVIDGMADRGWGRIVNISSVNGQKGQFGQTNYSTAKAGLHGFTMALAQEVATKGVTVNTVSPGYIATDMVKAIRQDVLDKIVATIPVKRLGLPEEIASICAWLSSEESGFSTGADFSLNGGLHMG*"
     misc_feature    complement(3356..4537)
                     /label="phaA (Cupriavidus necator H16)"
                     /ApEinfo_revcolor="#f58a5e"
                     /ApEinfo_fwdcolor="#f58a5e"
     CDS             complement(3356..4537)
                     /label="β-ketothiolase"
                     /ApEinfo_revcolor="#84b0dc"
                     /ApEinfo_fwdcolor="#84b0dc"
                     /translation="MTDVVIVSAARTAVGKFGGSLAKIPAPELGAVVIKAALERAGVKPEQVSEVIMGQVLTAGSGQNPARQAAIKAGLPAMVPAMTINKVCGSGLKAVMLAANAIMAGDAEIVVAGGQENMSAAPHVLPGSRDGFRMGDAKLVDTMIVDGLWDVYNQYHMGITAENVAKEYGITREAQDEFAVGSQNKAEAAQKAGKFDEEIVPVLIPQRKGDPVAFKTDEFVRQGATLDSMSGLKPAFDKAGTVTAANASGLNDGAAAVVVMSAAKAKELGLTPLATIKSYANAGVDPKVMGMGPVPASKRALSRAEWTPQDLDLMEINEAFAAQALAVHQQMGWDTSKVNVNGGAIAIGHPIGASGCRILVTLLHEMKRRDAKKGLASLCIGGGMGVALAVERK*"
     misc_feature    complement(4622..6325)
                     /label="phaC (Chromobacterium sp. USM2)"
                     /ApEinfo_revcolor="#f58a5e"
                     /ApEinfo_fwdcolor="#f58a5e"
     CDS             complement(4622..6325)
                     /label="poly-3-hydroxyalkanoate synthase"
                     /ApEinfo_revcolor="#84b0dc"
                     /ApEinfo_fwdcolor="#84b0dc"
                     /translation="MQQFVNSLSLGQDQSDAPHPLTGAWSQLMSQTNQLLQLQSSLYQQQLGLWTQFLGQTAGNDASAPSAKPSDRRFASPEWDEHPFYSFLKQSYLQTSKWMMELVDKTQIDESAKDKLSFATRQYLDAMAPSNFMLTNPDVVKRAIETQGESLVEGMKNMMEDIQKGHISMSDESKFQIGKNLVVTPGEVVFRNELIELIQYTPTTEKVHEKPLLFVPPCINKYYLMDLQPDNSMVRHFVGQGYRVFLVSWRSAVPEMKNFTWETYIEKGVFAAAEAVQKITKQPTMNALGFCVGGVILTTALCVAQAKGLKYFDSATFMTSLIDHAEPGEISFFIDEALVASREAKMAAGGIISGKEIGRTFASLRANDLVWNYVVNNYLLGKTPAPFDLLYWNNDAVDLPLPMHTFMLRQFYINNALITPGAITLCGVPIDISKIDIPVYMFAAREDHIVLWSSAYSGLKYLSGTPSRRFVLGASGHIAGSINPVTKDKRNYWTNEQLPVNPEEWLEGAQSHPGSWWKDWDAWLAPQSGKQVPAPKMLGSKEFPPLQPAPGSYVLAKAMPPVAAALN*"
     primer          complement(6306..6345)
                     /label="oligo20_rev"
                     /note="sequence: AAAGGATTCTTCGCTTATTAATGCAGCAGTTTGTTAATAG"
                     /ApEinfo_revcolor="#f7977a"
                     /ApEinfo_fwdcolor="#f7977a"
     misc_feature    complement(6325..7167)
                     /label="hbd (Clostridium kluyveri DSM 555)"
                     /ApEinfo_revcolor="#f58a5e"
                     /ApEinfo_fwdcolor="#f58a5e"
     CDS             complement(6325..7167)
                     /label="3-hydroxybutyryl coenzyme A dehydrogenase"
                     /ApEinfo_revcolor="#84b0dc"
                     /ApEinfo_fwdcolor="#84b0dc"
                     /translation="MKSVAVLGSGTMSRGIVQAFAEAGIDVIIRGRTEGSIGKGLAAVKKAYDKKVSKGKISQEDADKIVGRVSTTTELEKLADCDLIIEAASEDMNIKKDYFGKLEEICKPETIFATNTSSLSITEVATATKRPDKFIGMHFFNPANVMKLVEIIRGMNTSQETFDIIKEASIKIGKTPVEVAEAPGFVVNKILVPMINEAVGILAEGIASAEDIDTAMKLGANHPMGPLALGDLIGLDVVLAVMDVLYSETGDSKYRAHTLLRKYVRAGWLGRKSGKGFFAY*"
     primer          6326..6347
                     /label="oligo23_for"
                     /note="sequence: TAATAAGCGAAGAATCCTTTTC"
                     /ApEinfo_revcolor="#f7977a"
                     /ApEinfo_fwdcolor="#f7977a"
     primer          complement(7146..7167)
                     /label="oligo23_rev"
                     /note="sequence: ATGAAAAGTGTAGCGGTTTTAG"
                     /ApEinfo_revcolor="#f7977a"
                     /ApEinfo_fwdcolor="#f7977a"
     primer          7148..7186
                     /label="oligo20_for"
                     /note="sequence: AAAACCGCTACACTTTTCATGATTTGATTGTCTCTCTGC"
                     /ApEinfo_revcolor="#f7977a"
                     /ApEinfo_fwdcolor="#f7977a"
     misc_feature    complement(7178..7184)
                     /label="Shine-Dalgarno sequence"
                     /ApEinfo_revcolor="#c6c9d1"
                     /ApEinfo_fwdcolor="#c6c9d1"
     misc_feature    complement(7466..7515)
                     /label="putative core σ70 promoter sequence"
                     /ApEinfo_revcolor="#c6c9d1"
                     /ApEinfo_fwdcolor="#c6c9d1"
     misc_feature    complement(7474..7474)
                     /label="putative +1 transcription start site"
                     /ApEinfo_revcolor="#c6c9d1"
                     /ApEinfo_fwdcolor="#c6c9d1"
     misc_feature    complement(7475..7475)
                     /label="putative +1 transcription start site 1"
                     /ApEinfo_revcolor="#c6c9d1"
                     /ApEinfo_fwdcolor="#c6c9d1"
     misc_feature    complement(7480..7485)
                     /label="–10 element"
                     /ApEinfo_revcolor="#c6c9d1"
                     /ApEinfo_fwdcolor="#c6c9d1"
     misc_feature    complement(7504..7509)
                     /label="–35 element"
                     /ApEinfo_revcolor="#c6c9d1"
                     /ApEinfo_fwdcolor="#c6c9d1"
     misc_feature    8004..8009
                     /label="SmaI restriction site"
                     /ApEinfo_revcolor="#c6c9d1"
                     /ApEinfo_fwdcolor="#c6c9d1"
     primer_bind     8104..8126
                     /label="pGEX 3'"
                     /ApEinfo_revcolor="#c6c9d1"
                     /ApEinfo_fwdcolor="#c6c9d1"
                     /note="pGEX vectors, reverse primer"
     primer_bind     complement(8164..8182)
                     /label="pBRforEco"
                     /ApEinfo_revcolor="#c6c9d1"
                     /ApEinfo_fwdcolor="#c6c9d1"
                     /note="pBR322 vectors, upsteam of EcoRI site, forward primer"
     promoter        8250..8354
                     /label="AmpR promoter"
                     /ApEinfo_revcolor="#c6c9d1"
                     /ApEinfo_fwdcolor="#c6c9d1"
                     /gene="bla"
ORIGIN
        1 ATGAGCCATA TTCAACGGGA AACGTCTTGC TCTAGGCCGC GATTAAATTC CAACATGGAT
       61 GCTGATTTAT ATGGGTATAA ATGGGCTCGC GATAATGTCG GGCAATCAGG TGCGACAATC
      121 TATCGATTGT ATGGGAAGCC CGATGCGCCA GAGTTGTTTC TGAAACATGG CAAAGGTAGC
      181 GTTGCCAATG ATGTTACAGA TGAGATGGTC AGACTAAACT GGCTGACGGA ATTTATGCCT
      241 CTTCCGACCA TCAAGCATTT TATCCGTACT CCTGATGATG CATGGTTACT CACCACTGCG
      301 ATCCCCGGGA AAACAGCATT CCAGGTATTA GAAGAATATC CTGATTCAGG TGAAAATATT
      361 GTTGATGCGC TGGCAGTGTT CCTGCGCCGG TTGCATTCGA TTCCTGTTTG TAATTGTCCT
      421 TTTAACAGCG ATCGCGTATT TCGTCTCGCT CAGGCGCAAT CACGAATGAA TAACGGTTTG
      481 GTTGATGCGA GTGATTTTGA TGACGAGCGT AATGGCTGGC CTGTTGAACA AGTCTGGAAA
      541 GAAATGCATA AACTTTTGCC ATTCTCACCG GATTCAGTCG TCACTCATGG TGATTTCTCA
      601 CTTGATAACC TTATTTTTGA CGAGGGGAAA TTAATAGGTT GTATTGATGT TGGACGAGTC
      661 GGAATCGCAG ACCGATACCA GGATCTTGCC ATCCTATGGA ACTGCCTCGG TGAGTTTTCT
      721 CCTTCATTAC AGAAACGGCT TTTTCAAAAA TATGGTATTG ATAATCCTGA TATGAATAAA
      781 TTGCAGTTTC ATTTGATGCT CGATGAGTTT TTCTAACTGT CAGACCAAGT TTACTCATAT
      841 ATACTTTAGA TTGATTTAAA ACTTCATTTT TAATTTAAAA GGATCTAGGT GAAGATCCTT
      901 TTTGATAATC TCATGACCAA AATCCCTTAA CGTGAGTTTT CGTTCCACTG AGCGTCAGAC
      961 CCCGTAGAAA AGATCAAAGG ATCTTCTTGA GATCCTTTTT TTCTGCGCGT AATCTGCTGC
     1021 TTGCAAACAA AAAAACCACC GCTACCAGCG GTGGTTTGTT TGCCGGATCA AGAGCTACCA
     1081 ACTCTTTTTC CGAAGGTAAC TGGCTTCAGC AGAGCGCAGA TACCAAATAC TGTTCTTCTA
     1141 GTGTAGCCGT AGTTAGGCCA CCACTTCAAG AACTCTGTAG CACCGCCTAC ATACCTCGCT
     1201 CTGCTAATCC TGTTACCAGT GGCTGCTGCC AGTGGCGATA AGTCGTGTCT TACCGGGTTG
     1261 GACTCAAGAC GATAGTTACC GGATAAGGCG CAGCGGTCGG GCTGAACGGG GGGTTCGTGC
     1321 ACACAGCCCA GCTTGGAGCG AACGACCTAC ACCGAACTGA GATACCTACA GCGTGAGCTA
     1381 TGAGAAAGCG CCACGCTTCC CGAAGGGAGA AAGGCGGACA GGTATCCGGT AAGCGGCAGG
     1441 GTCGGAACAG GAGAGCGCAC GAGGGAGCTT CCAGGGGGAA ACGCCTGGTA TCTTTATAGT
     1501 CCTGTCGGGT TTCGCCACCT CTGACTTGAG CGTCGATTTT TGTGATGCTC GTCAGGGGGG
     1561 CGGAGCCTAT GGAAAAACGC CAGCAACGCG GCCTTTTTAC GGTTCCTGGC CTTTTGCTGG
     1621 CCTTTTGCTC ACATGTTCTT TCCTGCGTTA TCCCCTGATT CTGTGGATAA CCGTATTACC
     1681 GCCTTTGAGT GAGCTGATAC CGCTCGCCGC AGCCGAACGA CCGAGCGCAG CGAGTCAGTG
     1741 AGCGAGGAAG CGGAAGAGCG CCCAATACGC AAACCGCCTC TCCCCGCGCG TTGGCCGATT
     1801 CATTAATGCA GCTGGCACGA CAGGTTTCCC GACTGGAAAG CGGGCAGTGA GCGCAACGCA
     1861 ATTAATGTGA GTTAGCTCAC TCATTAGGCA CCCCAGGCTT TACACTTTAT GCTTCCGGCT
     1921 CGTATGTTGT GTGGAATTGT GAGCGGATAA CAATTTCACA CAGGAAACAG CTGAATTCTT
     1981 CTGAATCCAT GACCAGCTGC TTGACGTCGG CCAGGGTGAT GTAGGTGCTG GTCTGGGTGT
     2041 CGTAGAGCCT ACGGTTCGGA TACTTTTTGA TCAGTCGCTC TGCGCCTTTT TTGGTCGTGG
     2101 CCATCGGTGC TCTGTCCTTG TGTCATCGCT GTTTGCGCGC TGCTGCACCG CATGGGGTGC
     2161 AGTGCGCAAA TCGGTATCGC CCGCGCCATC TGCTTGTTGT CGTGCCGGCC ATCTGGTGGC
     2221 CCGTTCGCGC ATGGCTGCGC GTGGCGGCCT GCAGCCTCGC CCCCGCGAGG GCCGCGCTGC
     2281 ACGAACATGG TGCTGGCTGC GCCGCTGCCC TGATTCTATG CCCAACAAGG CACTAAGAAA
     2341 AGCGACGGGG CTTAAGGAAA ACCCGGTGAA TTGGCGCAAA AAGCGAGGAA TGCCGCGCGG
     2401 GCAGAAACGA TTCGCGGGCC TTGACGGCCC GCGAAACGGG CGGCGAAACG AAACGCCCGC
     2461 CGCCTTGTGC GCCGCGCTGG CTGCACCGCA ATACGCGGGC GCCAGCGCCG GCTGCCGACT
     2521 GGTTGAACCA GGCCGGCAGG TCAGCCCATA TGCAGGCCGC CGTTGAGCGA GAAGTCGGCG
     2581 CCGGTCGAGA AACCGGACTC CTCCGACGAC AACCAGGCGC AGATCGAGGC GATCTCTTCC
     2641 GGCAGGCCCA GGCGCTTGAC CGGGATCGTC GCGACGATCT TGTCGAGCAC GTCCTGGCGG
     2701 ATCGCCTTGA CCATGTCGGT GGCGATATAG CCCGGAGAGA CCGTGTTGAC GGTCACGCCC
     2761 TTGGTCGCCA CTTCCTGCGC CAGTGCCATG GTGAAGCCAT GCAGGCCGGC CTTGGCGGTG
     2821 GAGTAGTTGG TCTGGCCGAA CTGGCCCTTC TGCCCGTTCA CCGACGAGAT GTTGACGATG
     2881 CGGCCCCAGC CACGGTCGGC CATGCCGTCG ATCACCTGCT TGGTGACGTT GAACAGCGAG
     2941 GTCAGGTTGG TGTCGATCAC CGCATCCCAG TCGGCGCGGG TCATCTTGCG GAACACCACG
     3001 TCGCGGGTGA TACCGGCGTT GTTGATCAGC ACATCAACCT CGCCGACCTC GGACTTGACC
     3061 TTGTCGAATG CGGTCTTGGT CGAGTCCCAG TCAGCCACAT TGCCTTCCGA GGCAATGAAA
     3121 TCGAAGCCCA GGGCCTTCTG CTGCTCCAGC CACTTTTCGC GGCGCGGCGA GTTGGGGCCG
     3181 CAACCGGCCA CCACACGAAA GCCATCCTTG GCCAGCCGCT GGCAAATGGC GGTTCCGATA
     3241 CCACCCATGC CGCCGGTCAC ATACGCAATG CGCTGAGTCA TGTCCACTCC TTGATTGGCT
     3301 TCGTTATCGT CGCCGGGTCC GCGCCAACCG CGCGCGGCCC CGGAAAACCC CTTCCTTATT
     3361 TGCGCTCGAC TGCCAGCGCC ACGCCCATGC CGCCGCCGAT GCACAGCGAG GCCAGGCCCT
     3421 TCTTCGCGTC ACGGCGCTTC ATCTCGTGCA GCAGCGTCAC CAGGATACGG CAGCCCGACG
     3481 CGCCGATCGG GTGGCCGATG GCGATGGCGC CGCCGTTCAC ATTGACCTTG GAGGTGTCCC
     3541 AGCCCATCTG CTGGTGCACC GCCAGCGCCT GCGCGGCAAA GGCCTCGTTG ATCTCCATCA
     3601 GGTCCAGGTC TTGCGGGGTC CACTCGGCGC GCGACAGGGC GCGCTTGGAG GCCGGCACCG
     3661 GGCCCATGCC CATCACCTTG GGATCGACAC CGGCGTTGGC ATAGCTCTTG ATCGTGGCCA
     3721 GCGGGGTCAG GCCCAGTTCC TTGGCCTTGG CCGCCGACAT CACCACCACC GCGGCGGCGC
     3781 CGTCGTTCAG GCCCGAGGCG TTGGCCGCGG TCACCGTGCC GGCCTTGTCG AAGGCGGGCT
     3841 TGAGGCCGGA CATGCTGTCC AGCGTGGCGC CCTGGCGCAC GAACTCGTCG GTCTTGAAGG
     3901 CCACCGGGTC GCCCTTGCGC TGCGGGATCA GCACCGGGAC GATCTCTTCG TCAAACTTGC
     3961 CGGCCTTCTG CGCGGCTTCG GCCTTGTTCT GCGAGCCGAC GGCGAACTCA TCCTGCGCCT
     4021 CGCGTGTGAT GCCGTATTCC TTGGCCACGT TCTCGGCGGT GATGCCCATG TGGTACTGGT
     4081 TGTACACGTC CCACAGGCCG TCGACGATCA TGGTGTCGAC CAGCTTGGCA TCGCCCATGC
     4141 GGAAACCATC GCGCGAGCCC GGCAGCACGT GCGGGGCGGC GCTCATGTTT TCCTGGCCGC
     4201 CGGCCACCAC GATCTCGGCG TCGCCCGCCA TGATCGCGTT GGCGGCCAGC ATCACGGCCT
     4261 TCAGGCCCGA GCCGCACACC TTGTTGATGG TCATGGCCGG CACCATCGCC GGCAGGCCGG
     4321 CCTTGATCGC GGCCTGGCGT GCGGGGTTCT GGCCCGAACC GGCGGTCAGC ACCTGGCCCA
     4381 TGATGACTTC GCTCACCTGC TCCGGCTTGA CGCCGGCGCG CTCCAGCGCG GCCTTGATGA
     4441 CCACGGCACC CAGTTCCGGT GCCGGGATCT TGGCCAGCGA GCCGCCAAAC TTGCCGACCG
     4501 CGGTGCGGGC GGCGGATACG ATGACAACGT CAGTCATTGT GTAGTCCTTT CAATGGAAAC
     4561 GGGAGGGAAC CTGCAGGCCT GCCGGCGCCG TGCATGACGC ACGCCGGCAC TCATGCAAGC
     4621 GTTAATTCAG TGCTGCGGCA ACCGGAGGCA TTGCTTTTGC CAGAACATAG CTACCCGGTG
     4681 CAGGCTGCAG AGGCGGAAAT TCTTTGCTAC CCAGCATTTT CGGTGCCGGA ACCTGTTTAC
     4741 CTGACTGCGG TGCCAGCCAT GCATCCCAAT CTTTCCACCA ACTACCAGGA TGGCTCTGTG
     4801 CACCTTCCAG CCATTCTTCC GGATTAACCG GCAGCTGTTC ATTGGTCCAA TAATTACGTT
     4861 TGTCTTTGGT CACCGGATTA ATGCTACCTG CAATATGACC GCTGGCACCC AGAACAAAAC
     4921 GACGGCTCGG GGTGCCGCTC AGATATTTCA GGCCACTATA TGCGCTTGAC CACAGAACAA
     4981 TATGATCTTC ACGTGCTGCA AACATGTACA CCGGGATATC AATTTTGCTA ATATCAATCG
     5041 GAACACCACA CAGGGTAATT GCACCCGGAG TAATCAGTGC GTTGTTGATA TAAAACTGAC
     5101 GCAGCATAAA GGTATGCATC GGCAGCGGCA GATCAACGGC ATCATTATTC CAATACAGCA
     5161 GATCAAACGG TGCCGGTGTT TTACCCAGCA GATAATTGTT CACCACATAA TTCCAAACCA
     5221 GATCATTTGC ACGCAGGCTT GCAAAGGTAC GACCAATTTC TTTACCGCTA ATAATACCAC
     5281 CGGCTGCCAT TTTTGCTTCA CGGCTTGCAA CCAGTGCTTC ATCAATGAAA AAGCTAATTT
     5341 CACCAGGTTC TGCATGATCA ATCAGGCTGG TCATAAAGGT TGCGCTATCA AAGTATTTCA
     5401 GACCTTTTGC CTGTGCAACA CACAGTGCGG TGGTCAGAAT AACACCACCA ACACAAAAAC
     5461 CCAGTGCATT CATGGTCGGC TGTTTGGTAA TTTTCTGAAC TGCTTCTGCG GCTGCAAAAA
     5521 CACCTTTTTC GATATAGGTT TCCCAGGTAA AGTTTTTCAT TTCCGGAACT GCGCTACGCC
     5581 AGCTAACCAG AAAAACACGA TAACCCTGAC CAACAAAATG ACGAACCATG CTATTATCCG
     5641 GCTGCAGATC CATCAGATAA TACTTATTAA TGCAAGGCGG AACAAACAGC AGCGGTTTTT
     5701 CATGAACTTT TTCGGTGGTC GGGGTATACT GAATCAGCTC GATCAGTTCA TTACGAAACA
     5761 CAACTTCACC CGGTGTAACA ACCAGATTTT TACCGATCTG AAATTTGCTT TCATCGGACA
     5821 TGCTAATATG GCCTTTCTGG ATATCTTCCA TCATATTTTT CATACCTTCA ACCAGGCTTT
     5881 CACCCTGGGT TTCAATTGCA CGTTTAACAA CATCCGGATT GGTCAGCATA AAATTGCTCG
     5941 GTGCCATAGC ATCCAGATAC TGACGGGTTG CAAAGCTCAG TTTATCTTTG GCGCTTTCAT
     6001 CAATCTGGGT TTTATCAACC AGTTCCATCA TCCATTTGCT GGTCTGCAGA TAGCTCTGTT
     6061 TCAGAAAGCT ATAAAACGGA TGTTCATCCC ATTCCGGACT TGCAAAGCGA CGATCGCTCG
     6121 GTTTTGCGCT CGGTGCGCTT GCATCATTAC CTGCGGTCTG ACCCAGAAAC TGGGTCCACA
     6181 GACCTAACTG CTGCTGATAC AGGCTGCTCT GCAGTTGCAG CAGCTGATTG GTCTGGCTCA
     6241 TCAGCTGTGA CCATGCACCG GTCAGCGGAT GCGGTGCATC ACTCTGATCT TGACCCAGGC
     6301 TCAGGCTATT AACAAACTGC TGCATTAATA AGCGAAGAAT CCTTTTCCTG ATTTTCTTCC
     6361 AAGCCATCCT GCTCTTACAT ATTTTCTAAG TAATGTATGA GCTCTATATT TTGAATCTCC
     6421 AGTTTCACTA TAAAGTACAT CCATAACTGC AAGAACTACA TCAAGTCCAA TAAGATCTCC
     6481 TAATGCTAAA GGACCCATTG GGTGATTAGC GCCTAATTTC ATAGCTGTAT CGATATCTTC
     6541 TGCTGAAGCT ATTCCTTCTG CCAAAATTCC TACTGCTTCA TTGATCATTG GTACTAATAT
     6601 CTTGTTTACA ACAAATCCTG GAGCTTCTGC AACTTCTACA GGAGTTTTTC CTATTTTAAT
     6661 GGAAGCTTCT TTTATAATAT CAAAAGTTTC TTGTGAAGTA TTCATACCTC TTATGATTTC
     6721 AACTAATTTC ATAACATTTG CTGGATTAAA GAAATGCATT CCTATGAATT TATCTGGCCT
     6781 CTTTGTAGCT GTTGCTACTT CAGTTATAGA TAATGAAGAA GTATTAGTAG CAAAAATTGT
     6841 TTCAGGCTTG CATATTTCTT CTAATTTTCC AAAATAGTCT TTCTTTATAT TCATATCCTC
     6901 TGATGCTGCT TCTATTATAA GATCACAATC AGCCAATTTT TCAAGTTCAG TTGTTGTACT
     6961 TACTCTTCCA ACTATTTTAT CAGCATCTTC CTGGGAAATT TTCCCCTTTG ATACTTTTTT
     7021 ATCATAAGCT TTCTTTACTG CTGCTAGACC TTTTCCAATA CTACCTTCAG TTCTTCCACG
     7081 GATAATTACA TCTATACCTG CTTCTGCAAA AGCCTGCACA ATTCCACGAG ACATAGTTCC
     7141 ACTACCTAAA ACCGCTACAC TTTTCATGAT TTGATTGTCT CTCTGCCGTC ACTATTCGAA
     7201 CCGGCTCCGG GCATTGCCCT GGCCGGCACT TTGCATGGGG AGATGCTATC CGAATGGACC
     7261 CGGCTTGCGC CTCCCCCAAA GCGGGAGGGT CTGCCGGCAC ATCTGCCCTG GAACTGGCTG
     7321 GAAGCCCTCG ACCGCACCTG CTGCGGCCGT GGCTTGCGTC CATTCCGATA GCGGCTCCCC
     7381 TTTTATCCGG CAAGCGCGAC ATTCTCGCAT GGAGACGCCA TGCGCTATGC TTGCCGGAGA
     7441 AACCTGGGAA TCGTCAGCGA TTCCGAGACA TTTGAGTCCA TTGTTGCCTT GCAACGCACG
     7501 CGCTGTCAAT GCGGGAATCC GCCTCGGCAC TGCACGCTTC CCGACCTACC GGACGGTATG
     7561 CAGCGCTCGC ATCTGCCGAG GCCCCAGAGC ATAGGCGAGA AGGATGAATT TTTGATGTAC
     7621 ATCGTGGCCA TTGGCTGGCT CTACGTGGCG CTGATGATGG CGATCACCGA GCACAACGTG
     7681 GTGGCAGGCG TTGCCACCTT CCTGATGTAT GGCATGGCGC CGGTGGCGCT GGTGCTCTAC
     7741 ATCATGGGCA CGCCCGGCCG CCGCCGACGC AAGGCTGAAG CCGAGCGCGC GCAGGCGGCC
     7801 AGGGGCAAGG ACGAGTGAGG CAGCGGCGGG CTCAGTCCGC CAGCCAGACC AGGCTGGCCA
     7861 TGCGGCCGGT CACGCCATCG CGCCGATAGG AGTAGAAGCG ACCGGCGTCG GCCACGGTGC
     7921 AGGCGTCGCC GCCGTAGACC TCGGTACAGC CGGCGCGCGC CAGGCGCGTG CGCGCCAGCG
     7981 CATAGATGTC GGCAAGGTAC TTGCCCGGGT TAAGCCAGCC CCGACACCCG CCAACACCCG
     8041 CTGACGCGCC CTGACGGGCT TGTCTGCTCC CGGCATCCGC TTACAGACAA GCTGTGACCG
     8101 TCTCCGGGAG CTGCATGTGT CAGAGGTTTT CACCGTCATC ACCGAAACGC GCGAGACGAA
     8161 AGGGCCTCGT GATACGCCTA TTTTTATAGG TTAATGTCAT GATAATAATG GTTTCTTAGA
     8221 CGTCAGGTGG CACTTTTCGG GGAAATGTGC GCGGAACCCC TATTTGTTTA TTTTTCTAAA
     8281 TACATTCAAA TATGTATCCG CTCATGAGAC AATAACCCTG ATAAATGCTT CAATAATATT
     8341 GAAAAAGGAA GAGT
//
