# Supplementary material for: Engineering Access to Stereoirregular Polymer Microstructures Enables Improved Processability of Microbial Poly(3-hydroxybutyrate)
Source: Biomacromolecules. 2026 Jun 12;27(7):4898–908. doi: 10.1021/acs.biomac.6c00971 (PMC13370766; doi:10.1021/acs.biomac.6c00971)
Supplement: Supplementary file 2 [file bm6c00971_si_002.zip › supplementary_data_1/pUC-Kan-CsPhaC-CkHbd-CnPhaAB.gb]

LOCUS       pUC-Kan-CsPhaC-CkHbd-Cn 8354 bp ds-DNA     circular     21-MAY-2024
DEFINITION  pUC cloning vector.
SOURCE      synthetic DNA construct
  ORGANISM  synthetic DNA construct
COMMENT     Imported using the Genbank importer. File name:
            addgene-plasmid-50005-sequence-222046.gbk
FEATURES             Location/Qualifiers
     gene            1..816
                     /label="KanR2"
                     /ApEinfo_revcolor="#c6c9d1"
                     /ApEinfo_fwdcolor="#c6c9d1"
                     /gene="KanR2"
                     /translation="MAELNYIPNRVAQQLAGKQSLLIGVATSSLALHAPSQIVAAIKSRADQLGASVVVSMVERSGVEACKAAVHNLLAQRVSGLIINYPLDDQDAIAVEAACTNVPALFLDVSDQTPINSIIFSHEDGTRLGVEHLVALGHQQIALLAGPLSSVSARLRLAGWHKYLTRNQIQPIAEREGDWSAMSGFQQTMQMLNEGIVPTAMLVANDQMALGAMRAITESGLRVGADISVVGYDDTEDSSCYIPPLTTIKQDFRLLGQTSVDRLLQLSQGQAVKGNQLLPVSLVKRKTTLAPNTQTASPRALADSLMQLARQVSRLESGQ*"
     rep_origin      987..1575
                     /label="ori"
                     /ApEinfo_revcolor="#c6c9d1"
                     /ApEinfo_fwdcolor="#c6c9d1"
                     /note="high-copy-number ColE1/pMB1/pBR322/pUC origin of replication"
                     /direction="RIGHT"
     primer_bind     1476..1495
                     /label="pBR322ori-F"
                     /ApEinfo_revcolor="#c6c9d1"
                     /ApEinfo_fwdcolor="#c6c9d1"
                     /note="pBR322 origin, forward primer"
     primer_bind     1729..1746
                     /label="L4440"
                     /ApEinfo_revcolor="#c6c9d1"
                     /ApEinfo_fwdcolor="#c6c9d1"
                     /note="L4440 vector, forward primer"
     protein_bind    1863..1884
                     /label="CAP binding site"
                     /ApEinfo_revcolor="#c6c9d1"
                     /ApEinfo_fwdcolor="#c6c9d1"
                     /note="CAP binding activates transcription in the presence of cAMP."
                     /bound_moiety="E. coli catabolite activator protein"
     promoter        1899..1929
                     /label="lac promoter"
                     /ApEinfo_revcolor="#c6c9d1"
                     /ApEinfo_fwdcolor="#c6c9d1"
                     /note="promoter for the E. coli lac operon"
     protein_bind    1937..1953
                     /label="lac operator"
                     /ApEinfo_revcolor="#c6c9d1"
                     /ApEinfo_fwdcolor="#c6c9d1"
                     /note="The lac repressor binds to the lac operator to inhibit transcription in E. coli. This inhibition can be relieved by adding lactose or isopropyl-beta-D-thiogalactopyranoside (IPTG)."
                     /bound_moiety="lac repressor encoded by lacI"
     primer_bind     1942..1964
                     /label="M13/pUC Reverse"
                     /ApEinfo_revcolor="#c6c9d1"
                     /ApEinfo_fwdcolor="#c6c9d1"
                     /note="In lacZ gene"
     primer_bind     1961..1972
                     /label="M13 Reverse"
                     /ApEinfo_revcolor="#c6c9d1"
                     /ApEinfo_fwdcolor="#c6c9d1"
                     /note="In lacZ gene. Also called M13-rev"
     primer_bind     1961..1972
                     /label="M13 rev"
                     /ApEinfo_revcolor="#c6c9d1"
                     /ApEinfo_fwdcolor="#c6c9d1"
                     /note="common sequencing primer, one of multiple similar variants"
     misc_feature    1973..1978
                     /label="EcoRI restriction site"
                     /ApEinfo_revcolor="#c6c9d1"
                     /ApEinfo_fwdcolor="#c6c9d1"
     misc_feature    complement(2541..3281)
                     /label="phaB (Cupriavidus necator H16)"
                     /ApEinfo_revcolor="#f58a5e"
                     /ApEinfo_fwdcolor="#f58a5e"
     CDS             complement(2541..3281)
                     /label="acetoacetyl coenzyme A reductase"
                     /ApEinfo_revcolor="#84b0dc"
                     /ApEinfo_fwdcolor="#84b0dc"
                     /translation="MTQRIAYVTGGMGGIGTAICQRLAKDGFRVVAGCGPNSPRREKWLEQQKALGFDFIASEGNVADWDSTKTAFDKVKSEVGEVDVLINNAGITRDVVFRKMTRADWDAVIDTNLTSLFNVTKQVIDGMADRGWGRIVNISSVNGQKGQFGQTNYSTAKAGLHGFTMALAQEVATKGVTVNTVSPGYIATDMVKAIRQDVLDKIVATIPVKRLGLPEEIASICAWLSSEESGFSTGADFSLNGGLHMG*"
     misc_feature    complement(3356..4537)
                     /label="phaA (Cupriavidus necator H16)"
                     /ApEinfo_revcolor="#f58a5e"
                     /ApEinfo_fwdcolor="#f58a5e"
     CDS             complement(3356..4537)
                     /label="β-ketothiolase"
                     /ApEinfo_revcolor="#84b0dc"
                     /ApEinfo_fwdcolor="#84b0dc"
                     /translation="MTDVVIVSAARTAVGKFGGSLAKIPAPELGAVVIKAALERAGVKPEQVSEVIMGQVLTAGSGQNPARQAAIKAGLPAMVPAMTINKVCGSGLKAVMLAANAIMAGDAEIVVAGGQENMSAAPHVLPGSRDGFRMGDAKLVDTMIVDGLWDVYNQYHMGITAENVAKEYGITREAQDEFAVGSQNKAEAAQKAGKFDEEIVPVLIPQRKGDPVAFKTDEFVRQGATLDSMSGLKPAFDKAGTVTAANASGLNDGAAAVVVMSAAKAKELGLTPLATIKSYANAGVDPKVMGMGPVPASKRALSRAEWTPQDLDLMEINEAFAAQALAVHQQMGWDTSKVNVNGGAIAIGHPIGASGCRILVTLLHEMKRRDAKKGLASLCIGGGMGVALAVERK*"
     primer          4517..4559
                     /label="oligo30_for"
                     /note="sequence: TACGATGACAACGTCAGTCATTAATAAGCGAAGAATCCTTTTC"
                     /ApEinfo_revcolor="#f7977a"
                     /ApEinfo_fwdcolor="#f7977a"
     primer          complement(4519..4536)
                     /label="oligo29_rev"
                     /note="sequence: TGACTGACGTTGTCATCG"
                     /ApEinfo_revcolor="#f7977a"
                     /ApEinfo_fwdcolor="#f7977a"
     misc_feature    complement(4537..5379)
                     /label="hbd (Clostridium kluyveri DSM 555)"
                     /ApEinfo_revcolor="#f58a5e"
                     /ApEinfo_fwdcolor="#f58a5e"
     CDS             complement(4537..5379)
                     /label="3-hydroxybutyryl coenzyme A dehydrogenase"
                     /ApEinfo_revcolor="#84b0dc"
                     /ApEinfo_fwdcolor="#84b0dc"
                     /translation="MKSVAVLGSGTMSRGIVQAFAEAGIDVIIRGRTEGSIGKGLAAVKKAYDKKVSKGKISQEDADKIVGRVSTTTELEKLADCDLIIEAASEDMNIKKDYFGKLEEICKPETIFATNTSSLSITEVATATKRPDKFIGMHFFNPANVMKLVEIIRGMNTSQETFDIIKEASIKIGKTPVEVAEAPGFVVNKILVPMINEAVGILAEGIASAEDIDTAMKLGANHPMGPLALGDLIGLDVVLAVMDVLYSETGDSKYRAHTLLRKYVRAGWLGRKSGKGFFAY*"
     primer          complement(5358..5399)
                     /label="oligo30_rev"
                     /note="sequence: TCCATTGAAAGGACTACACAATGAAAAGTGTAGCGGTTTTAG"
                     /ApEinfo_revcolor="#f7977a"
                     /ApEinfo_fwdcolor="#f7977a"
     primer          5380..5398
                     /label="oligo29_for"
                     /note="sequence: TGTGTAGTCCTTTCAATGG"
                     /ApEinfo_revcolor="#f7977a"
                     /ApEinfo_fwdcolor="#f7977a"
     misc_feature    complement(5464..7167)
                     /label="phaC (Chromobacterium sp. USM2)"
                     /ApEinfo_revcolor="#f58a5e"
                     /ApEinfo_fwdcolor="#f58a5e"
     CDS             complement(5464..7167)
                     /label="poly-3-hydroxyalkanoate synthase"
                     /ApEinfo_revcolor="#84b0dc"
                     /ApEinfo_fwdcolor="#84b0dc"
                     /translation="MQQFVNSLSLGQDQSDAPHPLTGAWSQLMSQTNQLLQLQSSLYQQQLGLWTQFLGQTAGNDASAPSAKPSDRRFASPEWDEHPFYSFLKQSYLQTSKWMMELVDKTQIDESAKDKLSFATRQYLDAMAPSNFMLTNPDVVKRAIETQGESLVEGMKNMMEDIQKGHISMSDESKFQIGKNLVVTPGEVVFRNELIELIQYTPTTEKVHEKPLLFVPPCINKYYLMDLQPDNSMVRHFVGQGYRVFLVSWRSAVPEMKNFTWETYIEKGVFAAAEAVQKITKQPTMNALGFCVGGVILTTALCVAQAKGLKYFDSATFMTSLIDHAEPGEISFFIDEALVASREAKMAAGGIISGKEIGRTFASLRANDLVWNYVVNNYLLGKTPAPFDLLYWNNDAVDLPLPMHTFMLRQFYINNALITPGAITLCGVPIDISKIDIPVYMFAAREDHIVLWSSAYSGLKYLSGTPSRRFVLGASGHIAGSINPVTKDKRNYWTNEQLPVNPEEWLEGAQSHPGSWWKDWDAWLAPQSGKQVPAPKMLGSKEFPPLQPAPGSYVLAKAMPPVAAALN*"
     misc_feature    complement(7178..7184)
                     /label="Shine-Dalgarno sequence"
                     /ApEinfo_revcolor="#c6c9d1"
                     /ApEinfo_fwdcolor="#c6c9d1"
     misc_feature    complement(7466..7515)
                     /label="putative core σ70 promoter sequence"
                     /ApEinfo_revcolor="#c6c9d1"
                     /ApEinfo_fwdcolor="#c6c9d1"
     misc_feature    complement(7474..7474)
                     /label="putative +1 transcription start site"
                     /ApEinfo_revcolor="#c6c9d1"
                     /ApEinfo_fwdcolor="#c6c9d1"
     misc_feature    complement(7475..7475)
                     /label="putative +1 transcription start site 1"
                     /ApEinfo_revcolor="#c6c9d1"
                     /ApEinfo_fwdcolor="#c6c9d1"
     misc_feature    complement(7480..7485)
                     /label="–10 element"
                     /ApEinfo_revcolor="#c6c9d1"
                     /ApEinfo_fwdcolor="#c6c9d1"
     misc_feature    complement(7504..7509)
                     /label="–35 element"
                     /ApEinfo_revcolor="#c6c9d1"
                     /ApEinfo_fwdcolor="#c6c9d1"
     misc_feature    8004..8009
                     /label="SmaI restriction site"
                     /ApEinfo_revcolor="#c6c9d1"
                     /ApEinfo_fwdcolor="#c6c9d1"
     primer_bind     8104..8126
                     /label="pGEX 3'"
                     /ApEinfo_revcolor="#c6c9d1"
                     /ApEinfo_fwdcolor="#c6c9d1"
                     /note="pGEX vectors, reverse primer"
     primer_bind     complement(8164..8182)
                     /label="pBRforEco"
                     /ApEinfo_revcolor="#c6c9d1"
                     /ApEinfo_fwdcolor="#c6c9d1"
                     /note="pBR322 vectors, upsteam of EcoRI site, forward primer"
     promoter        8250..8354
                     /label="AmpR promoter"
                     /ApEinfo_revcolor="#c6c9d1"
                     /ApEinfo_fwdcolor="#c6c9d1"
                     /gene="bla"
ORIGIN
        1 ATGAGCCATA TTCAACGGGA AACGTCTTGC TCTAGGCCGC GATTAAATTC CAACATGGAT
       61 GCTGATTTAT ATGGGTATAA ATGGGCTCGC GATAATGTCG GGCAATCAGG TGCGACAATC
      121 TATCGATTGT ATGGGAAGCC CGATGCGCCA GAGTTGTTTC TGAAACATGG CAAAGGTAGC
      181 GTTGCCAATG ATGTTACAGA TGAGATGGTC AGACTAAACT GGCTGACGGA ATTTATGCCT
      241 CTTCCGACCA TCAAGCATTT TATCCGTACT CCTGATGATG CATGGTTACT CACCACTGCG
      301 ATCCCCGGGA AAACAGCATT CCAGGTATTA GAAGAATATC CTGATTCAGG TGAAAATATT
      361 GTTGATGCGC TGGCAGTGTT CCTGCGCCGG TTGCATTCGA TTCCTGTTTG TAATTGTCCT
      421 TTTAACAGCG ATCGCGTATT TCGTCTCGCT CAGGCGCAAT CACGAATGAA TAACGGTTTG
      481 GTTGATGCGA GTGATTTTGA TGACGAGCGT AATGGCTGGC CTGTTGAACA AGTCTGGAAA
      541 GAAATGCATA AACTTTTGCC ATTCTCACCG GATTCAGTCG TCACTCATGG TGATTTCTCA
      601 CTTGATAACC TTATTTTTGA CGAGGGGAAA TTAATAGGTT GTATTGATGT TGGACGAGTC
      661 GGAATCGCAG ACCGATACCA GGATCTTGCC ATCCTATGGA ACTGCCTCGG TGAGTTTTCT
      721 CCTTCATTAC AGAAACGGCT TTTTCAAAAA TATGGTATTG ATAATCCTGA TATGAATAAA
      781 TTGCAGTTTC ATTTGATGCT CGATGAGTTT TTCTAACTGT CAGACCAAGT TTACTCATAT
      841 ATACTTTAGA TTGATTTAAA ACTTCATTTT TAATTTAAAA GGATCTAGGT GAAGATCCTT
      901 TTTGATAATC TCATGACCAA AATCCCTTAA CGTGAGTTTT CGTTCCACTG AGCGTCAGAC
      961 CCCGTAGAAA AGATCAAAGG ATCTTCTTGA GATCCTTTTT TTCTGCGCGT AATCTGCTGC
     1021 TTGCAAACAA AAAAACCACC GCTACCAGCG GTGGTTTGTT TGCCGGATCA AGAGCTACCA
     1081 ACTCTTTTTC CGAAGGTAAC TGGCTTCAGC AGAGCGCAGA TACCAAATAC TGTTCTTCTA
     1141 GTGTAGCCGT AGTTAGGCCA CCACTTCAAG AACTCTGTAG CACCGCCTAC ATACCTCGCT
     1201 CTGCTAATCC TGTTACCAGT GGCTGCTGCC AGTGGCGATA AGTCGTGTCT TACCGGGTTG
     1261 GACTCAAGAC GATAGTTACC GGATAAGGCG CAGCGGTCGG GCTGAACGGG GGGTTCGTGC
     1321 ACACAGCCCA GCTTGGAGCG AACGACCTAC ACCGAACTGA GATACCTACA GCGTGAGCTA
     1381 TGAGAAAGCG CCACGCTTCC CGAAGGGAGA AAGGCGGACA GGTATCCGGT AAGCGGCAGG
     1441 GTCGGAACAG GAGAGCGCAC GAGGGAGCTT CCAGGGGGAA ACGCCTGGTA TCTTTATAGT
     1501 CCTGTCGGGT TTCGCCACCT CTGACTTGAG CGTCGATTTT TGTGATGCTC GTCAGGGGGG
     1561 CGGAGCCTAT GGAAAAACGC CAGCAACGCG GCCTTTTTAC GGTTCCTGGC CTTTTGCTGG
     1621 CCTTTTGCTC ACATGTTCTT TCCTGCGTTA TCCCCTGATT CTGTGGATAA CCGTATTACC
     1681 GCCTTTGAGT GAGCTGATAC CGCTCGCCGC AGCCGAACGA CCGAGCGCAG CGAGTCAGTG
     1741 AGCGAGGAAG CGGAAGAGCG CCCAATACGC AAACCGCCTC TCCCCGCGCG TTGGCCGATT
     1801 CATTAATGCA GCTGGCACGA CAGGTTTCCC GACTGGAAAG CGGGCAGTGA GCGCAACGCA
     1861 ATTAATGTGA GTTAGCTCAC TCATTAGGCA CCCCAGGCTT TACACTTTAT GCTTCCGGCT
     1921 CGTATGTTGT GTGGAATTGT GAGCGGATAA CAATTTCACA CAGGAAACAG CTGAATTCTT
     1981 CTGAATCCAT GACCAGCTGC TTGACGTCGG CCAGGGTGAT GTAGGTGCTG GTCTGGGTGT
     2041 CGTAGAGCCT ACGGTTCGGA TACTTTTTGA TCAGTCGCTC TGCGCCTTTT TTGGTCGTGG
     2101 CCATCGGTGC TCTGTCCTTG TGTCATCGCT GTTTGCGCGC TGCTGCACCG CATGGGGTGC
     2161 AGTGCGCAAA TCGGTATCGC CCGCGCCATC TGCTTGTTGT CGTGCCGGCC ATCTGGTGGC
     2221 CCGTTCGCGC ATGGCTGCGC GTGGCGGCCT GCAGCCTCGC CCCCGCGAGG GCCGCGCTGC
     2281 ACGAACATGG TGCTGGCTGC GCCGCTGCCC TGATTCTATG CCCAACAAGG CACTAAGAAA
     2341 AGCGACGGGG CTTAAGGAAA ACCCGGTGAA TTGGCGCAAA AAGCGAGGAA TGCCGCGCGG
     2401 GCAGAAACGA TTCGCGGGCC TTGACGGCCC GCGAAACGGG CGGCGAAACG AAACGCCCGC
     2461 CGCCTTGTGC GCCGCGCTGG CTGCACCGCA ATACGCGGGC GCCAGCGCCG GCTGCCGACT
     2521 GGTTGAACCA GGCCGGCAGG TCAGCCCATA TGCAGGCCGC CGTTGAGCGA GAAGTCGGCG
     2581 CCGGTCGAGA AACCGGACTC CTCCGACGAC AACCAGGCGC AGATCGAGGC GATCTCTTCC
     2641 GGCAGGCCCA GGCGCTTGAC CGGGATCGTC GCGACGATCT TGTCGAGCAC GTCCTGGCGG
     2701 ATCGCCTTGA CCATGTCGGT GGCGATATAG CCCGGAGAGA CCGTGTTGAC GGTCACGCCC
     2761 TTGGTCGCCA CTTCCTGCGC CAGTGCCATG GTGAAGCCAT GCAGGCCGGC CTTGGCGGTG
     2821 GAGTAGTTGG TCTGGCCGAA CTGGCCCTTC TGCCCGTTCA CCGACGAGAT GTTGACGATG
     2881 CGGCCCCAGC CACGGTCGGC CATGCCGTCG ATCACCTGCT TGGTGACGTT GAACAGCGAG
     2941 GTCAGGTTGG TGTCGATCAC CGCATCCCAG TCGGCGCGGG TCATCTTGCG GAACACCACG
     3001 TCGCGGGTGA TACCGGCGTT GTTGATCAGC ACATCAACCT CGCCGACCTC GGACTTGACC
     3061 TTGTCGAATG CGGTCTTGGT CGAGTCCCAG TCAGCCACAT TGCCTTCCGA GGCAATGAAA
     3121 TCGAAGCCCA GGGCCTTCTG CTGCTCCAGC CACTTTTCGC GGCGCGGCGA GTTGGGGCCG
     3181 CAACCGGCCA CCACACGAAA GCCATCCTTG GCCAGCCGCT GGCAAATGGC GGTTCCGATA
     3241 CCACCCATGC CGCCGGTCAC ATACGCAATG CGCTGAGTCA TGTCCACTCC TTGATTGGCT
     3301 TCGTTATCGT CGCCGGGTCC GCGCCAACCG CGCGCGGCCC CGGAAAACCC CTTCCTTATT
     3361 TGCGCTCGAC TGCCAGCGCC ACGCCCATGC CGCCGCCGAT GCACAGCGAG GCCAGGCCCT
     3421 TCTTCGCGTC ACGGCGCTTC ATCTCGTGCA GCAGCGTCAC CAGGATACGG CAGCCCGACG
     3481 CGCCGATCGG GTGGCCGATG GCGATGGCGC CGCCGTTCAC ATTGACCTTG GAGGTGTCCC
     3541 AGCCCATCTG CTGGTGCACC GCCAGCGCCT GCGCGGCAAA GGCCTCGTTG ATCTCCATCA
     3601 GGTCCAGGTC TTGCGGGGTC CACTCGGCGC GCGACAGGGC GCGCTTGGAG GCCGGCACCG
     3661 GGCCCATGCC CATCACCTTG GGATCGACAC CGGCGTTGGC ATAGCTCTTG ATCGTGGCCA
     3721 GCGGGGTCAG GCCCAGTTCC TTGGCCTTGG CCGCCGACAT CACCACCACC GCGGCGGCGC
     3781 CGTCGTTCAG GCCCGAGGCG TTGGCCGCGG TCACCGTGCC GGCCTTGTCG AAGGCGGGCT
     3841 TGAGGCCGGA CATGCTGTCC AGCGTGGCGC CCTGGCGCAC GAACTCGTCG GTCTTGAAGG
     3901 CCACCGGGTC GCCCTTGCGC TGCGGGATCA GCACCGGGAC GATCTCTTCG TCAAACTTGC
     3961 CGGCCTTCTG CGCGGCTTCG GCCTTGTTCT GCGAGCCGAC GGCGAACTCA TCCTGCGCCT
     4021 CGCGTGTGAT GCCGTATTCC TTGGCCACGT TCTCGGCGGT GATGCCCATG TGGTACTGGT
     4081 TGTACACGTC CCACAGGCCG TCGACGATCA TGGTGTCGAC CAGCTTGGCA TCGCCCATGC
     4141 GGAAACCATC GCGCGAGCCC GGCAGCACGT GCGGGGCGGC GCTCATGTTT TCCTGGCCGC
     4201 CGGCCACCAC GATCTCGGCG TCGCCCGCCA TGATCGCGTT GGCGGCCAGC ATCACGGCCT
     4261 TCAGGCCCGA GCCGCACACC TTGTTGATGG TCATGGCCGG CACCATCGCC GGCAGGCCGG
     4321 CCTTGATCGC GGCCTGGCGT GCGGGGTTCT GGCCCGAACC GGCGGTCAGC ACCTGGCCCA
     4381 TGATGACTTC GCTCACCTGC TCCGGCTTGA CGCCGGCGCG CTCCAGCGCG GCCTTGATGA
     4441 CCACGGCACC CAGTTCCGGT GCCGGGATCT TGGCCAGCGA GCCGCCAAAC TTGCCGACCG
     4501 CGGTGCGGGC GGCGGATACG ATGACAACGT CAGTCATTAA TAAGCGAAGA ATCCTTTTCC
     4561 TGATTTTCTT CCAAGCCATC CTGCTCTTAC ATATTTTCTA AGTAATGTAT GAGCTCTATA
     4621 TTTTGAATCT CCAGTTTCAC TATAAAGTAC ATCCATAACT GCAAGAACTA CATCAAGTCC
     4681 AATAAGATCT CCTAATGCTA AAGGACCCAT TGGGTGATTA GCGCCTAATT TCATAGCTGT
     4741 ATCGATATCT TCTGCTGAAG CTATTCCTTC TGCCAAAATT CCTACTGCTT CATTGATCAT
     4801 TGGTACTAAT ATCTTGTTTA CAACAAATCC TGGAGCTTCT GCAACTTCTA CAGGAGTTTT
     4861 TCCTATTTTA ATGGAAGCTT CTTTTATAAT ATCAAAAGTT TCTTGTGAAG TATTCATACC
     4921 TCTTATGATT TCAACTAATT TCATAACATT TGCTGGATTA AAGAAATGCA TTCCTATGAA
     4981 TTTATCTGGC CTCTTTGTAG CTGTTGCTAC TTCAGTTATA GATAATGAAG AAGTATTAGT
     5041 AGCAAAAATT GTTTCAGGCT TGCATATTTC TTCTAATTTT CCAAAATAGT CTTTCTTTAT
     5101 ATTCATATCC TCTGATGCTG CTTCTATTAT AAGATCACAA TCAGCCAATT TTTCAAGTTC
     5161 AGTTGTTGTA CTTACTCTTC CAACTATTTT ATCAGCATCT TCCTGGGAAA TTTTCCCCTT
     5221 TGATACTTTT TTATCATAAG CTTTCTTTAC TGCTGCTAGA CCTTTTCCAA TACTACCTTC
     5281 AGTTCTTCCA CGGATAATTA CATCTATACC TGCTTCTGCA AAAGCCTGCA CAATTCCACG
     5341 AGACATAGTT CCACTACCTA AAACCGCTAC ACTTTTCATT GTGTAGTCCT TTCAATGGAA
     5401 ACGGGAGGGA ACCTGCAGGC CTGCCGGCGC CGTGCATGAC GCACGCCGGC ACTCATGCAA
     5461 GCGTTAATTC AGTGCTGCGG CAACCGGAGG CATTGCTTTT GCCAGAACAT AGCTACCCGG
     5521 TGCAGGCTGC AGAGGCGGAA ATTCTTTGCT ACCCAGCATT TTCGGTGCCG GAACCTGTTT
     5581 ACCTGACTGC GGTGCCAGCC ATGCATCCCA ATCTTTCCAC CAACTACCAG GATGGCTCTG
     5641 TGCACCTTCC AGCCATTCTT CCGGATTAAC CGGCAGCTGT TCATTGGTCC AATAATTACG
     5701 TTTGTCTTTG GTCACCGGAT TAATGCTACC TGCAATATGA CCGCTGGCAC CCAGAACAAA
     5761 ACGACGGCTC GGGGTGCCGC TCAGATATTT CAGGCCACTA TATGCGCTTG ACCACAGAAC
     5821 AATATGATCT TCACGTGCTG CAAACATGTA CACCGGGATA TCAATTTTGC TAATATCAAT
     5881 CGGAACACCA CACAGGGTAA TTGCACCCGG AGTAATCAGT GCGTTGTTGA TATAAAACTG
     5941 ACGCAGCATA AAGGTATGCA TCGGCAGCGG CAGATCAACG GCATCATTAT TCCAATACAG
     6001 CAGATCAAAC GGTGCCGGTG TTTTACCCAG CAGATAATTG TTCACCACAT AATTCCAAAC
     6061 CAGATCATTT GCACGCAGGC TTGCAAAGGT ACGACCAATT TCTTTACCGC TAATAATACC
     6121 ACCGGCTGCC ATTTTTGCTT CACGGCTTGC AACCAGTGCT TCATCAATGA AAAAGCTAAT
     6181 TTCACCAGGT TCTGCATGAT CAATCAGGCT GGTCATAAAG GTTGCGCTAT CAAAGTATTT
     6241 CAGACCTTTT GCCTGTGCAA CACACAGTGC GGTGGTCAGA ATAACACCAC CAACACAAAA
     6301 ACCCAGTGCA TTCATGGTCG GCTGTTTGGT AATTTTCTGA ACTGCTTCTG CGGCTGCAAA
     6361 AACACCTTTT TCGATATAGG TTTCCCAGGT AAAGTTTTTC ATTTCCGGAA CTGCGCTACG
     6421 CCAGCTAACC AGAAAAACAC GATAACCCTG ACCAACAAAA TGACGAACCA TGCTATTATC
     6481 CGGCTGCAGA TCCATCAGAT AATACTTATT AATGCAAGGC GGAACAAACA GCAGCGGTTT
     6541 TTCATGAACT TTTTCGGTGG TCGGGGTATA CTGAATCAGC TCGATCAGTT CATTACGAAA
     6601 CACAACTTCA CCCGGTGTAA CAACCAGATT TTTACCGATC TGAAATTTGC TTTCATCGGA
     6661 CATGCTAATA TGGCCTTTCT GGATATCTTC CATCATATTT TTCATACCTT CAACCAGGCT
     6721 TTCACCCTGG GTTTCAATTG CACGTTTAAC AACATCCGGA TTGGTCAGCA TAAAATTGCT
     6781 CGGTGCCATA GCATCCAGAT ACTGACGGGT TGCAAAGCTC AGTTTATCTT TGGCGCTTTC
     6841 ATCAATCTGG GTTTTATCAA CCAGTTCCAT CATCCATTTG CTGGTCTGCA GATAGCTCTG
     6901 TTTCAGAAAG CTATAAAACG GATGTTCATC CCATTCCGGA CTTGCAAAGC GACGATCGCT
     6961 CGGTTTTGCG CTCGGTGCGC TTGCATCATT ACCTGCGGTC TGACCCAGAA ACTGGGTCCA
     7021 CAGACCTAAC TGCTGCTGAT ACAGGCTGCT CTGCAGTTGC AGCAGCTGAT TGGTCTGGCT
     7081 CATCAGCTGT GACCATGCAC CGGTCAGCGG ATGCGGTGCA TCACTCTGAT CTTGACCCAG
     7141 GCTCAGGCTA TTAACAAACT GCTGCATGAT TTGATTGTCT CTCTGCCGTC ACTATTCGAA
     7201 CCGGCTCCGG GCATTGCCCT GGCCGGCACT TTGCATGGGG AGATGCTATC CGAATGGACC
     7261 CGGCTTGCGC CTCCCCCAAA GCGGGAGGGT CTGCCGGCAC ATCTGCCCTG GAACTGGCTG
     7321 GAAGCCCTCG ACCGCACCTG CTGCGGCCGT GGCTTGCGTC CATTCCGATA GCGGCTCCCC
     7381 TTTTATCCGG CAAGCGCGAC ATTCTCGCAT GGAGACGCCA TGCGCTATGC TTGCCGGAGA
     7441 AACCTGGGAA TCGTCAGCGA TTCCGAGACA TTTGAGTCCA TTGTTGCCTT GCAACGCACG
     7501 CGCTGTCAAT GCGGGAATCC GCCTCGGCAC TGCACGCTTC CCGACCTACC GGACGGTATG
     7561 CAGCGCTCGC ATCTGCCGAG GCCCCAGAGC ATAGGCGAGA AGGATGAATT TTTGATGTAC
     7621 ATCGTGGCCA TTGGCTGGCT CTACGTGGCG CTGATGATGG CGATCACCGA GCACAACGTG
     7681 GTGGCAGGCG TTGCCACCTT CCTGATGTAT GGCATGGCGC CGGTGGCGCT GGTGCTCTAC
     7741 ATCATGGGCA CGCCCGGCCG CCGCCGACGC AAGGCTGAAG CCGAGCGCGC GCAGGCGGCC
     7801 AGGGGCAAGG ACGAGTGAGG CAGCGGCGGG CTCAGTCCGC CAGCCAGACC AGGCTGGCCA
     7861 TGCGGCCGGT CACGCCATCG CGCCGATAGG AGTAGAAGCG ACCGGCGTCG GCCACGGTGC
     7921 AGGCGTCGCC GCCGTAGACC TCGGTACAGC CGGCGCGCGC CAGGCGCGTG CGCGCCAGCG
     7981 CATAGATGTC GGCAAGGTAC TTGCCCGGGT TAAGCCAGCC CCGACACCCG CCAACACCCG
     8041 CTGACGCGCC CTGACGGGCT TGTCTGCTCC CGGCATCCGC TTACAGACAA GCTGTGACCG
     8101 TCTCCGGGAG CTGCATGTGT CAGAGGTTTT CACCGTCATC ACCGAAACGC GCGAGACGAA
     8161 AGGGCCTCGT GATACGCCTA TTTTTATAGG TTAATGTCAT GATAATAATG GTTTCTTAGA
     8221 CGTCAGGTGG CACTTTTCGG GGAAATGTGC GCGGAACCCC TATTTGTTTA TTTTTCTAAA
     8281 TACATTCAAA TATGTATCCG CTCATGAGAC AATAACCCTG ATAAATGCTT CAATAATATT
     8341 GAAAAAGGAA GAGT
//
