# Supplementary material for: Engineering Access to Stereoirregular Polymer Microstructures Enables Improved Processability of Microbial Poly(3-hydroxybutyrate)
Source: Biomacromolecules. 2026 Jun 12;27(7):4898–908. doi: 10.1021/acs.biomac.6c00971 (PMC13370766; doi:10.1021/acs.biomac.6c00971)
Supplement: Supplementary file 2 [file bm6c00971_si_002.zip › supplementary_data_1/pUC-Kan-CsPhaC-CnPhaA-CkHbd-CnPhaB.gb]

LOCUS       pUC-Kan-CsPhaC-CnPhaA-C 8354 bp ds-DNA     circular     27-SEP-2024
DEFINITION  pUC cloning vector.
SOURCE      synthetic DNA construct
  ORGANISM  synthetic DNA construct
COMMENT     Imported using the Genbank importer. File name:
            addgene-plasmid-50005-sequence-222046.gbk
FEATURES             Location/Qualifiers
     gene            1..816
                     /label="KanR2"
                     /ApEinfo_revcolor="#c6c9d1"
                     /ApEinfo_fwdcolor="#c6c9d1"
                     /gene="KanR2"
                     /translation="MAELNYIPNRVAQQLAGKQSLLIGVATSSLALHAPSQIVAAIKSRADQLGASVVVSMVERSGVEACKAAVHNLLAQRVSGLIINYPLDDQDAIAVEAACTNVPALFLDVSDQTPINSIIFSHEDGTRLGVEHLVALGHQQIALLAGPLSSVSARLRLAGWHKYLTRNQIQPIAEREGDWSAMSGFQQTMQMLNEGIVPTAMLVANDQMALGAMRAITESGLRVGADISVVGYDDTEDSSCYIPPLTTIKQDFRLLGQTSVDRLLQLSQGQAVKGNQLLPVSLVKRKTTLAPNTQTASPRALADSLMQLARQVSRLESGQ*"
     rep_origin      987..1575
                     /label="ori"
                     /ApEinfo_revcolor="#c6c9d1"
                     /ApEinfo_fwdcolor="#c6c9d1"
                     /note="high-copy-number ColE1/pMB1/pBR322/pUC origin of replication"
                     /direction="RIGHT"
     primer_bind     1476..1495
                     /label="pBR322ori-F"
                     /ApEinfo_revcolor="#c6c9d1"
                     /ApEinfo_fwdcolor="#c6c9d1"
                     /note="pBR322 origin, forward primer"
     primer_bind     1729..1746
                     /label="L4440"
                     /ApEinfo_revcolor="#c6c9d1"
                     /ApEinfo_fwdcolor="#c6c9d1"
                     /note="L4440 vector, forward primer"
     protein_bind    1863..1884
                     /label="CAP binding site"
                     /ApEinfo_revcolor="#c6c9d1"
                     /ApEinfo_fwdcolor="#c6c9d1"
                     /note="CAP binding activates transcription in the presence of cAMP."
                     /bound_moiety="E. coli catabolite activator protein"
     promoter        1899..1929
                     /label="lac promoter"
                     /ApEinfo_revcolor="#c6c9d1"
                     /ApEinfo_fwdcolor="#c6c9d1"
                     /note="promoter for the E. coli lac operon"
     protein_bind    1937..1953
                     /label="lac operator"
                     /ApEinfo_revcolor="#c6c9d1"
                     /ApEinfo_fwdcolor="#c6c9d1"
                     /note="The lac repressor binds to the lac operator to inhibit transcription in E. coli. This inhibition can be relieved by adding lactose or isopropyl-beta-D-thiogalactopyranoside (IPTG)."
                     /bound_moiety="lac repressor encoded by lacI"
     primer_bind     1942..1964
                     /label="M13/pUC Reverse"
                     /ApEinfo_revcolor="#c6c9d1"
                     /ApEinfo_fwdcolor="#c6c9d1"
                     /note="In lacZ gene"
     primer_bind     1961..1972
                     /label="M13 rev"
                     /ApEinfo_revcolor="#c6c9d1"
                     /ApEinfo_fwdcolor="#c6c9d1"
                     /note="common sequencing primer, one of multiple similar variants"
     primer_bind     1961..1972
                     /label="M13 Reverse"
                     /ApEinfo_revcolor="#c6c9d1"
                     /ApEinfo_fwdcolor="#c6c9d1"
                     /note="In lacZ gene. Also called M13-rev"
     misc_feature    1973..1978
                     /label="EcoRI restriction site"
                     /ApEinfo_revcolor="#c6c9d1"
                     /ApEinfo_fwdcolor="#c6c9d1"
     misc_feature    complement(2541..3281)
                     /label="phaB (Cupriavidus necator H16)"
                     /ApEinfo_revcolor="#f58a5e"
                     /ApEinfo_fwdcolor="#f58a5e"
     CDS             complement(2541..3281)
                     /label="acetoacetyl coenzyme A reductase"
                     /ApEinfo_revcolor="#84b0dc"
                     /ApEinfo_fwdcolor="#84b0dc"
                     /translation="MTQRIAYVTGGMGGIGTAICQRLAKDGFRVVAGCGPNSPRREKWLEQQKALGFDFIASEGNVADWDSTKTAFDKVKSEVGEVDVLINNAGITRDVVFRKMTRADWDAVIDTNLTSLFNVTKQVIDGMADRGWGRIVNISSVNGQKGQFGQTNYSTAKAGLHGFTMALAQEVATKGVTVNTVSPGYIATDMVKAIRQDVLDKIVATIPVKRLGLPEEIASICAWLSSEESGFSTGADFSLNGGLHMG*"
     primer          complement(3264..3301)
                     /label="oligo25_rev"
                     /note="sequence: AAAGGATTCTTCGCTTATTAATGACTCAGCGCATTGCG"
                     /ApEinfo_revcolor="#f7977a"
                     /ApEinfo_fwdcolor="#f7977a"
     misc_feature    complement(3281..4123)
                     /label="hbd (Clostridium kluyveri DSM 555)"
                     /ApEinfo_revcolor="#f58a5e"
                     /ApEinfo_fwdcolor="#f58a5e"
     CDS             complement(3281..4123)
                     /label="3-hydroxybutyryl coenzyme A dehydrogenase"
                     /ApEinfo_revcolor="#84b0dc"
                     /ApEinfo_fwdcolor="#84b0dc"
                     /translation="MKSVAVLGSGTMSRGIVQAFAEAGIDVIIRGRTEGSIGKGLAAVKKAYDKKVSKGKISQEDADKIVGRVSTTTELEKLADCDLIIEAASEDMNIKKDYFGKLEEICKPETIFATNTSSLSITEVATATKRPDKFIGMHFFNPANVMKLVEIIRGMNTSQETFDIIKEASIKIGKTPVEVAEAPGFVVNKILVPMINEAVGILAEGIASAEDIDTAMKLGANHPMGPLALGDLIGLDVVLAVMDVLYSETGDSKYRAHTLLRKYVRAGWLGRKSGKGFFAY*"
     primer          3282..3303
                     /label="oligo26_for"
                     /note="sequence: TAATAAGCGAAGAATCCTTTTC"
                     /ApEinfo_revcolor="#f7977a"
                     /ApEinfo_fwdcolor="#f7977a"
     primer          complement(4102..4123)
                     /label="oligo26_rev"
                     /note="sequence: ATGAAAAGTGTAGCGGTTTTAG"
                     /ApEinfo_revcolor="#f7977a"
                     /ApEinfo_fwdcolor="#f7977a"
     primer          4104..4141
                     /label="oligo25_for"
                     /note="sequence: AAAACCGCTACACTTTTCATGTCCACTCCTTGATTGGC"
                     /ApEinfo_revcolor="#f7977a"
                     /ApEinfo_fwdcolor="#f7977a"
     misc_feature    complement(4198..5379)
                     /label="phaA (Cupriavidus necator H16)"
                     /ApEinfo_revcolor="#f58a5e"
                     /ApEinfo_fwdcolor="#f58a5e"
     CDS             complement(4198..5379)
                     /label="β-ketothiolase"
                     /ApEinfo_revcolor="#84b0dc"
                     /ApEinfo_fwdcolor="#84b0dc"
                     /translation="MTDVVIVSAARTAVGKFGGSLAKIPAPELGAVVIKAALERAGVKPEQVSEVIMGQVLTAGSGQNPARQAAIKAGLPAMVPAMTINKVCGSGLKAVMLAANAIMAGDAEIVVAGGQENMSAAPHVLPGSRDGFRMGDAKLVDTMIVDGLWDVYNQYHMGITAENVAKEYGITREAQDEFAVGSQNKAEAAQKAGKFDEEIVPVLIPQRKGDPVAFKTDEFVRQGATLDSMSGLKPAFDKAGTVTAANASGLNDGAAAVVVMSAAKAKELGLTPLATIKSYANAGVDPKVMGMGPVPASKRALSRAEWTPQDLDLMEINEAFAAQALAVHQQMGWDTSKVNVNGGAIAIGHPIGASGCRILVTLLHEMKRRDAKKGLASLCIGGGMGVALAVERK*"
     misc_feature    complement(5464..7167)
                     /label="phaC (Chromobacterium sp. USM2)"
                     /ApEinfo_revcolor="#f58a5e"
                     /ApEinfo_fwdcolor="#f58a5e"
     CDS             complement(5464..7167)
                     /label="poly-3-hydroxyalkanoate synthase"
                     /ApEinfo_revcolor="#84b0dc"
                     /ApEinfo_fwdcolor="#84b0dc"
                     /translation="MQQFVNSLSLGQDQSDAPHPLTGAWSQLMSQTNQLLQLQSSLYQQQLGLWTQFLGQTAGNDASAPSAKPSDRRFASPEWDEHPFYSFLKQSYLQTSKWMMELVDKTQIDESAKDKLSFATRQYLDAMAPSNFMLTNPDVVKRAIETQGESLVEGMKNMMEDIQKGHISMSDESKFQIGKNLVVTPGEVVFRNELIELIQYTPTTEKVHEKPLLFVPPCINKYYLMDLQPDNSMVRHFVGQGYRVFLVSWRSAVPEMKNFTWETYIEKGVFAAAEAVQKITKQPTMNALGFCVGGVILTTALCVAQAKGLKYFDSATFMTSLIDHAEPGEISFFIDEALVASREAKMAAGGIISGKEIGRTFASLRANDLVWNYVVNNYLLGKTPAPFDLLYWNNDAVDLPLPMHTFMLRQFYINNALITPGAITLCGVPIDISKIDIPVYMFAAREDHIVLWSSAYSGLKYLSGTPSRRFVLGASGHIAGSINPVTKDKRNYWTNEQLPVNPEEWLEGAQSHPGSWWKDWDAWLAPQSGKQVPAPKMLGSKEFPPLQPAPGSYVLAKAMPPVAAALN*"
     misc_feature    complement(7178..7184)
                     /label="Shine-Dalgarno sequence"
                     /ApEinfo_revcolor="#c6c9d1"
                     /ApEinfo_fwdcolor="#c6c9d1"
     misc_feature    complement(7466..7515)
                     /label="putative core σ70 promoter sequence"
                     /ApEinfo_revcolor="#c6c9d1"
                     /ApEinfo_fwdcolor="#c6c9d1"
     misc_feature    complement(7474..7474)
                     /label="putative +1 transcription start site"
                     /ApEinfo_revcolor="#c6c9d1"
                     /ApEinfo_fwdcolor="#c6c9d1"
     misc_feature    complement(7475..7475)
                     /label="putative +1 transcription start site 1"
                     /ApEinfo_revcolor="#c6c9d1"
                     /ApEinfo_fwdcolor="#c6c9d1"
     misc_feature    complement(7480..7485)
                     /label="–10 element"
                     /ApEinfo_revcolor="#c6c9d1"
                     /ApEinfo_fwdcolor="#c6c9d1"
     misc_feature    complement(7504..7509)
                     /label="–35 element"
                     /ApEinfo_revcolor="#c6c9d1"
                     /ApEinfo_fwdcolor="#c6c9d1"
     misc_feature    8004..8009
                     /label="SmaI restriction site"
                     /ApEinfo_revcolor="#c6c9d1"
                     /ApEinfo_fwdcolor="#c6c9d1"
     primer_bind     8104..8126
                     /label="pGEX 3'"
                     /ApEinfo_revcolor="#c6c9d1"
                     /ApEinfo_fwdcolor="#c6c9d1"
                     /note="pGEX vectors, reverse primer"
     primer_bind     complement(8164..8182)
                     /label="pBRforEco"
                     /ApEinfo_revcolor="#c6c9d1"
                     /ApEinfo_fwdcolor="#c6c9d1"
                     /note="pBR322 vectors, upsteam of EcoRI site, forward primer"
     promoter        8250..8354
                     /label="AmpR promoter"
                     /ApEinfo_revcolor="#c6c9d1"
                     /ApEinfo_fwdcolor="#c6c9d1"
                     /gene="bla"
ORIGIN
        1 ATGAGCCATA TTCAACGGGA AACGTCTTGC TCTAGGCCGC GATTAAATTC CAACATGGAT
       61 GCTGATTTAT ATGGGTATAA ATGGGCTCGC GATAATGTCG GGCAATCAGG TGCGACAATC
      121 TATCGATTGT ATGGGAAGCC CGATGCGCCA GAGTTGTTTC TGAAACATGG CAAAGGTAGC
      181 GTTGCCAATG ATGTTACAGA TGAGATGGTC AGACTAAACT GGCTGACGGA ATTTATGCCT
      241 CTTCCGACCA TCAAGCATTT TATCCGTACT CCTGATGATG CATGGTTACT CACCACTGCG
      301 ATCCCCGGGA AAACAGCATT CCAGGTATTA GAAGAATATC CTGATTCAGG TGAAAATATT
      361 GTTGATGCGC TGGCAGTGTT CCTGCGCCGG TTGCATTCGA TTCCTGTTTG TAATTGTCCT
      421 TTTAACAGCG ATCGCGTATT TCGTCTCGCT CAGGCGCAAT CACGAATGAA TAACGGTTTG
      481 GTTGATGCGA GTGATTTTGA TGACGAGCGT AATGGCTGGC CTGTTGAACA AGTCTGGAAA
      541 GAAATGCATA AACTTTTGCC ATTCTCACCG GATTCAGTCG TCACTCATGG TGATTTCTCA
      601 CTTGATAACC TTATTTTTGA CGAGGGGAAA TTAATAGGTT GTATTGATGT TGGACGAGTC
      661 GGAATCGCAG ACCGATACCA GGATCTTGCC ATCCTATGGA ACTGCCTCGG TGAGTTTTCT
      721 CCTTCATTAC AGAAACGGCT TTTTCAAAAA TATGGTATTG ATAATCCTGA TATGAATAAA
      781 TTGCAGTTTC ATTTGATGCT CGATGAGTTT TTCTAACTGT CAGACCAAGT TTACTCATAT
      841 ATACTTTAGA TTGATTTAAA ACTTCATTTT TAATTTAAAA GGATCTAGGT GAAGATCCTT
      901 TTTGATAATC TCATGACCAA AATCCCTTAA CGTGAGTTTT CGTTCCACTG AGCGTCAGAC
      961 CCCGTAGAAA AGATCAAAGG ATCTTCTTGA GATCCTTTTT TTCTGCGCGT AATCTGCTGC
     1021 TTGCAAACAA AAAAACCACC GCTACCAGCG GTGGTTTGTT TGCCGGATCA AGAGCTACCA
     1081 ACTCTTTTTC CGAAGGTAAC TGGCTTCAGC AGAGCGCAGA TACCAAATAC TGTTCTTCTA
     1141 GTGTAGCCGT AGTTAGGCCA CCACTTCAAG AACTCTGTAG CACCGCCTAC ATACCTCGCT
     1201 CTGCTAATCC TGTTACCAGT GGCTGCTGCC AGTGGCGATA AGTCGTGTCT TACCGGGTTG
     1261 GACTCAAGAC GATAGTTACC GGATAAGGCG CAGCGGTCGG GCTGAACGGG GGGTTCGTGC
     1321 ACACAGCCCA GCTTGGAGCG AACGACCTAC ACCGAACTGA GATACCTACA GCGTGAGCTA
     1381 TGAGAAAGCG CCACGCTTCC CGAAGGGAGA AAGGCGGACA GGTATCCGGT AAGCGGCAGG
     1441 GTCGGAACAG GAGAGCGCAC GAGGGAGCTT CCAGGGGGAA ACGCCTGGTA TCTTTATAGT
     1501 CCTGTCGGGT TTCGCCACCT CTGACTTGAG CGTCGATTTT TGTGATGCTC GTCAGGGGGG
     1561 CGGAGCCTAT GGAAAAACGC CAGCAACGCG GCCTTTTTAC GGTTCCTGGC CTTTTGCTGG
     1621 CCTTTTGCTC ACATGTTCTT TCCTGCGTTA TCCCCTGATT CTGTGGATAA CCGTATTACC
     1681 GCCTTTGAGT GAGCTGATAC CGCTCGCCGC AGCCGAACGA CCGAGCGCAG CGAGTCAGTG
     1741 AGCGAGGAAG CGGAAGAGCG CCCAATACGC AAACCGCCTC TCCCCGCGCG TTGGCCGATT
     1801 CATTAATGCA GCTGGCACGA CAGGTTTCCC GACTGGAAAG CGGGCAGTGA GCGCAACGCA
     1861 ATTAATGTGA GTTAGCTCAC TCATTAGGCA CCCCAGGCTT TACACTTTAT GCTTCCGGCT
     1921 CGTATGTTGT GTGGAATTGT GAGCGGATAA CAATTTCACA CAGGAAACAG CTGAATTCTT
     1981 CTGAATCCAT GACCAGCTGC TTGACGTCGG CCAGGGTGAT GTAGGTGCTG GTCTGGGTGT
     2041 CGTAGAGCCT ACGGTTCGGA TACTTTTTGA TCAGTCGCTC TGCGCCTTTT TTGGTCGTGG
     2101 CCATCGGTGC TCTGTCCTTG TGTCATCGCT GTTTGCGCGC TGCTGCACCG CATGGGGTGC
     2161 AGTGCGCAAA TCGGTATCGC CCGCGCCATC TGCTTGTTGT CGTGCCGGCC ATCTGGTGGC
     2221 CCGTTCGCGC ATGGCTGCGC GTGGCGGCCT GCAGCCTCGC CCCCGCGAGG GCCGCGCTGC
     2281 ACGAACATGG TGCTGGCTGC GCCGCTGCCC TGATTCTATG CCCAACAAGG CACTAAGAAA
     2341 AGCGACGGGG CTTAAGGAAA ACCCGGTGAA TTGGCGCAAA AAGCGAGGAA TGCCGCGCGG
     2401 GCAGAAACGA TTCGCGGGCC TTGACGGCCC GCGAAACGGG CGGCGAAACG AAACGCCCGC
     2461 CGCCTTGTGC GCCGCGCTGG CTGCACCGCA ATACGCGGGC GCCAGCGCCG GCTGCCGACT
     2521 GGTTGAACCA GGCCGGCAGG TCAGCCCATA TGCAGGCCGC CGTTGAGCGA GAAGTCGGCG
     2581 CCGGTCGAGA AACCGGACTC CTCCGACGAC AACCAGGCGC AGATCGAGGC GATCTCTTCC
     2641 GGCAGGCCCA GGCGCTTGAC CGGGATCGTC GCGACGATCT TGTCGAGCAC GTCCTGGCGG
     2701 ATCGCCTTGA CCATGTCGGT GGCGATATAG CCCGGAGAGA CCGTGTTGAC GGTCACGCCC
     2761 TTGGTCGCCA CTTCCTGCGC CAGTGCCATG GTGAAGCCAT GCAGGCCGGC CTTGGCGGTG
     2821 GAGTAGTTGG TCTGGCCGAA CTGGCCCTTC TGCCCGTTCA CCGACGAGAT GTTGACGATG
     2881 CGGCCCCAGC CACGGTCGGC CATGCCGTCG ATCACCTGCT TGGTGACGTT GAACAGCGAG
     2941 GTCAGGTTGG TGTCGATCAC CGCATCCCAG TCGGCGCGGG TCATCTTGCG GAACACCACG
     3001 TCGCGGGTGA TACCGGCGTT GTTGATCAGC ACATCAACCT CGCCGACCTC GGACTTGACC
     3061 TTGTCGAATG CGGTCTTGGT CGAGTCCCAG TCAGCCACAT TGCCTTCCGA GGCAATGAAA
     3121 TCGAAGCCCA GGGCCTTCTG CTGCTCCAGC CACTTTTCGC GGCGCGGCGA GTTGGGGCCG
     3181 CAACCGGCCA CCACACGAAA GCCATCCTTG GCCAGCCGCT GGCAAATGGC GGTTCCGATA
     3241 CCACCCATGC CGCCGGTCAC ATACGCAATG CGCTGAGTCA TTAATAAGCG AAGAATCCTT
     3301 TTCCTGATTT TCTTCCAAGC CATCCTGCTC TTACATATTT TCTAAGTAAT GTATGAGCTC
     3361 TATATTTTGA ATCTCCAGTT TCACTATAAA GTACATCCAT AACTGCAAGA ACTACATCAA
     3421 GTCCAATAAG ATCTCCTAAT GCTAAAGGAC CCATTGGGTG ATTAGCGCCT AATTTCATAG
     3481 CTGTATCGAT ATCTTCTGCT GAAGCTATTC CTTCTGCCAA AATTCCTACT GCTTCATTGA
     3541 TCATTGGTAC TAATATCTTG TTTACAACAA ATCCTGGAGC TTCTGCAACT TCTACAGGAG
     3601 TTTTTCCTAT TTTAATGGAA GCTTCTTTTA TAATATCAAA AGTTTCTTGT GAAGTATTCA
     3661 TACCTCTTAT GATTTCAACT AATTTCATAA CATTTGCTGG ATTAAAGAAA TGCATTCCTA
     3721 TGAATTTATC TGGCCTCTTT GTAGCTGTTG CTACTTCAGT TATAGATAAT GAAGAAGTAT
     3781 TAGTAGCAAA AATTGTTTCA GGCTTGCATA TTTCTTCTAA TTTTCCAAAA TAGTCTTTCT
     3841 TTATATTCAT ATCCTCTGAT GCTGCTTCTA TTATAAGATC ACAATCAGCC AATTTTTCAA
     3901 GTTCAGTTGT TGTACTTACT CTTCCAACTA TTTTATCAGC ATCTTCCTGG GAAATTTTCC
     3961 CCTTTGATAC TTTTTTATCA TAAGCTTTCT TTACTGCTGC TAGACCTTTT CCAATACTAC
     4021 CTTCAGTTCT TCCACGGATA ATTACATCTA TACCTGCTTC TGCAAAAGCC TGCACAATTC
     4081 CACGAGACAT AGTTCCACTA CCTAAAACCG CTACACTTTT CATGTCCACT CCTTGATTGG
     4141 CTTCGTTATC GTCGCCGGGT CCGCGCCAAC CGCGCGCGGC CCCGGAAAAC CCCTTCCTTA
     4201 TTTGCGCTCG ACTGCCAGCG CCACGCCCAT GCCGCCGCCG ATGCACAGCG AGGCCAGGCC
     4261 CTTCTTCGCG TCACGGCGCT TCATCTCGTG CAGCAGCGTC ACCAGGATAC GGCAGCCCGA
     4321 CGCGCCGATC GGGTGGCCGA TGGCGATGGC GCCGCCGTTC ACATTGACCT TGGAGGTGTC
     4381 CCAGCCCATC TGCTGGTGCA CCGCCAGCGC CTGCGCGGCA AAGGCCTCGT TGATCTCCAT
     4441 CAGGTCCAGG TCTTGCGGGG TCCACTCGGC GCGCGACAGG GCGCGCTTGG AGGCCGGCAC
     4501 CGGGCCCATG CCCATCACCT TGGGATCGAC ACCGGCGTTG GCATAGCTCT TGATCGTGGC
     4561 CAGCGGGGTC AGGCCCAGTT CCTTGGCCTT GGCCGCCGAC ATCACCACCA CCGCGGCGGC
     4621 GCCGTCGTTC AGGCCCGAGG CGTTGGCCGC GGTCACCGTG CCGGCCTTGT CGAAGGCGGG
     4681 CTTGAGGCCG GACATGCTGT CCAGCGTGGC GCCCTGGCGC ACGAACTCGT CGGTCTTGAA
     4741 GGCCACCGGG TCGCCCTTGC GCTGCGGGAT CAGCACCGGG ACGATCTCTT CGTCAAACTT
     4801 GCCGGCCTTC TGCGCGGCTT CGGCCTTGTT CTGCGAGCCG ACGGCGAACT CATCCTGCGC
     4861 CTCGCGTGTG ATGCCGTATT CCTTGGCCAC GTTCTCGGCG GTGATGCCCA TGTGGTACTG
     4921 GTTGTACACG TCCCACAGGC CGTCGACGAT CATGGTGTCG ACCAGCTTGG CATCGCCCAT
     4981 GCGGAAACCA TCGCGCGAGC CCGGCAGCAC GTGCGGGGCG GCGCTCATGT TTTCCTGGCC
     5041 GCCGGCCACC ACGATCTCGG CGTCGCCCGC CATGATCGCG TTGGCGGCCA GCATCACGGC
     5101 CTTCAGGCCC GAGCCGCACA CCTTGTTGAT GGTCATGGCC GGCACCATCG CCGGCAGGCC
     5161 GGCCTTGATC GCGGCCTGGC GTGCGGGGTT CTGGCCCGAA CCGGCGGTCA GCACCTGGCC
     5221 CATGATGACT TCGCTCACCT GCTCCGGCTT GACGCCGGCG CGCTCCAGCG CGGCCTTGAT
     5281 GACCACGGCA CCCAGTTCCG GTGCCGGGAT CTTGGCCAGC GAGCCGCCAA ACTTGCCGAC
     5341 CGCGGTGCGG GCGGCGGATA CGATGACAAC GTCAGTCATT GTGTAGTCCT TTCAATGGAA
     5401 ACGGGAGGGA ACCTGCAGGC CTGCCGGCGC CGTGCATGAC GCACGCCGGC ACTCATGCAA
     5461 GCGTTAATTC AGTGCTGCGG CAACCGGAGG CATTGCTTTT GCCAGAACAT AGCTACCCGG
     5521 TGCAGGCTGC AGAGGCGGAA ATTCTTTGCT ACCCAGCATT TTCGGTGCCG GAACCTGTTT
     5581 ACCTGACTGC GGTGCCAGCC ATGCATCCCA ATCTTTCCAC CAACTACCAG GATGGCTCTG
     5641 TGCACCTTCC AGCCATTCTT CCGGATTAAC CGGCAGCTGT TCATTGGTCC AATAATTACG
     5701 TTTGTCTTTG GTCACCGGAT TAATGCTACC TGCAATATGA CCGCTGGCAC CCAGAACAAA
     5761 ACGACGGCTC GGGGTGCCGC TCAGATATTT CAGGCCACTA TATGCGCTTG ACCACAGAAC
     5821 AATATGATCT TCACGTGCTG CAAACATGTA CACCGGGATA TCAATTTTGC TAATATCAAT
     5881 CGGAACACCA CACAGGGTAA TTGCACCCGG AGTAATCAGT GCGTTGTTGA TATAAAACTG
     5941 ACGCAGCATA AAGGTATGCA TCGGCAGCGG CAGATCAACG GCATCATTAT TCCAATACAG
     6001 CAGATCAAAC GGTGCCGGTG TTTTACCCAG CAGATAATTG TTCACCACAT AATTCCAAAC
     6061 CAGATCATTT GCACGCAGGC TTGCAAAGGT ACGACCAATT TCTTTACCGC TAATAATACC
     6121 ACCGGCTGCC ATTTTTGCTT CACGGCTTGC AACCAGTGCT TCATCAATGA AAAAGCTAAT
     6181 TTCACCAGGT TCTGCATGAT CAATCAGGCT GGTCATAAAG GTTGCGCTAT CAAAGTATTT
     6241 CAGACCTTTT GCCTGTGCAA CACACAGTGC GGTGGTCAGA ATAACACCAC CAACACAAAA
     6301 ACCCAGTGCA TTCATGGTCG GCTGTTTGGT AATTTTCTGA ACTGCTTCTG CGGCTGCAAA
     6361 AACACCTTTT TCGATATAGG TTTCCCAGGT AAAGTTTTTC ATTTCCGGAA CTGCGCTACG
     6421 CCAGCTAACC AGAAAAACAC GATAACCCTG ACCAACAAAA TGACGAACCA TGCTATTATC
     6481 CGGCTGCAGA TCCATCAGAT AATACTTATT AATGCAAGGC GGAACAAACA GCAGCGGTTT
     6541 TTCATGAACT TTTTCGGTGG TCGGGGTATA CTGAATCAGC TCGATCAGTT CATTACGAAA
     6601 CACAACTTCA CCCGGTGTAA CAACCAGATT TTTACCGATC TGAAATTTGC TTTCATCGGA
     6661 CATGCTAATA TGGCCTTTCT GGATATCTTC CATCATATTT TTCATACCTT CAACCAGGCT
     6721 TTCACCCTGG GTTTCAATTG CACGTTTAAC AACATCCGGA TTGGTCAGCA TAAAATTGCT
     6781 CGGTGCCATA GCATCCAGAT ACTGACGGGT TGCAAAGCTC AGTTTATCTT TGGCGCTTTC
     6841 ATCAATCTGG GTTTTATCAA CCAGTTCCAT CATCCATTTG CTGGTCTGCA GATAGCTCTG
     6901 TTTCAGAAAG CTATAAAACG GATGTTCATC CCATTCCGGA CTTGCAAAGC GACGATCGCT
     6961 CGGTTTTGCG CTCGGTGCGC TTGCATCATT ACCTGCGGTC TGACCCAGAA ACTGGGTCCA
     7021 CAGACCTAAC TGCTGCTGAT ACAGGCTGCT CTGCAGTTGC AGCAGCTGAT TGGTCTGGCT
     7081 CATCAGCTGT GACCATGCAC CGGTCAGCGG ATGCGGTGCA TCACTCTGAT CTTGACCCAG
     7141 GCTCAGGCTA TTAACAAACT GCTGCATGAT TTGATTGTCT CTCTGCCGTC ACTATTCGAA
     7201 CCGGCTCCGG GCATTGCCCT GGCCGGCACT TTGCATGGGG AGATGCTATC CGAATGGACC
     7261 CGGCTTGCGC CTCCCCCAAA GCGGGAGGGT CTGCCGGCAC ATCTGCCCTG GAACTGGCTG
     7321 GAAGCCCTCG ACCGCACCTG CTGCGGCCGT GGCTTGCGTC CATTCCGATA GCGGCTCCCC
     7381 TTTTATCCGG CAAGCGCGAC ATTCTCGCAT GGAGACGCCA TGCGCTATGC TTGCCGGAGA
     7441 AACCTGGGAA TCGTCAGCGA TTCCGAGACA TTTGAGTCCA TTGTTGCCTT GCAACGCACG
     7501 CGCTGTCAAT GCGGGAATCC GCCTCGGCAC TGCACGCTTC CCGACCTACC GGACGGTATG
     7561 CAGCGCTCGC ATCTGCCGAG GCCCCAGAGC ATAGGCGAGA AGGATGAATT TTTGATGTAC
     7621 ATCGTGGCCA TTGGCTGGCT CTACGTGGCG CTGATGATGG CGATCACCGA GCACAACGTG
     7681 GTGGCAGGCG TTGCCACCTT CCTGATGTAT GGCATGGCGC CGGTGGCGCT GGTGCTCTAC
     7741 ATCATGGGCA CGCCCGGCCG CCGCCGACGC AAGGCTGAAG CCGAGCGCGC GCAGGCGGCC
     7801 AGGGGCAAGG ACGAGTGAGG CAGCGGCGGG CTCAGTCCGC CAGCCAGACC AGGCTGGCCA
     7861 TGCGGCCGGT CACGCCATCG CGCCGATAGG AGTAGAAGCG ACCGGCGTCG GCCACGGTGC
     7921 AGGCGTCGCC GCCGTAGACC TCGGTACAGC CGGCGCGCGC CAGGCGCGTG CGCGCCAGCG
     7981 CATAGATGTC GGCAAGGTAC TTGCCCGGGT TAAGCCAGCC CCGACACCCG CCAACACCCG
     8041 CTGACGCGCC CTGACGGGCT TGTCTGCTCC CGGCATCCGC TTACAGACAA GCTGTGACCG
     8101 TCTCCGGGAG CTGCATGTGT CAGAGGTTTT CACCGTCATC ACCGAAACGC GCGAGACGAA
     8161 AGGGCCTCGT GATACGCCTA TTTTTATAGG TTAATGTCAT GATAATAATG GTTTCTTAGA
     8221 CGTCAGGTGG CACTTTTCGG GGAAATGTGC GCGGAACCCC TATTTGTTTA TTTTTCTAAA
     8281 TACATTCAAA TATGTATCCG CTCATGAGAC AATAACCCTG ATAAATGCTT CAATAATATT
     8341 GAAAAAGGAA GAGT
//
