# Supplementary material for: Engineering Access to Stereoirregular Polymer Microstructures Enables Improved Processability of Microbial Poly(3-hydroxybutyrate)
Source: Biomacromolecules. 2026 Jun 12;27(7):4898–908. doi: 10.1021/acs.biomac.6c00971 (PMC13370766; doi:10.1021/acs.biomac.6c00971)
Supplement: Supplementary file 2 [file bm6c00971_si_002.zip › supplementary_data_1/pUC-Kan-CsPhaC-CnPhaAB.gb]

LOCUS       pUC-Kan-CsPhaC-CnPhaAB  7512 bp ds-DNA     circular     08-MAY-2024
DEFINITION  pUC cloning vector.
SOURCE      synthetic DNA construct
  ORGANISM  synthetic DNA construct
COMMENT     Imported using the Genbank importer. File name:
            addgene-plasmid-50005-sequence-222046.gbk
FEATURES             Location/Qualifiers
     gene            1..816
                     /label="KanR2"
                     /ApEinfo_revcolor="#c6c9d1"
                     /ApEinfo_fwdcolor="#c6c9d1"
                     /gene="KanR2"
                     /translation="MAELNYIPNRVAQQLAGKQSLLIGVATSSLALHAPSQIVAAIKSRADQLGASVVVSMVERSGVEACKAAVHNLLAQRVSGLIINYPLDDQDAIAVEAACTNVPALFLDVSDQTPINSIIFSHEDGTRLGVEHLVALGHQQIALLAGPLSSVSARLRLAGWHKYLTRNQIQPIAEREGDWSAMSGFQQTMQMLNEGIVPTAMLVANDQMALGAMRAITESGLRVGADISVVGYDDTEDSSCYIPPLTTIKQDFRLLGQTSVDRLLQLSQGQAVKGNQLLPVSLVKRKTTLAPNTQTASPRALADSLMQLARQVSRLESGQ*"
     rep_origin      987..1575
                     /label="ori"
                     /ApEinfo_revcolor="#c6c9d1"
                     /ApEinfo_fwdcolor="#c6c9d1"
                     /note="high-copy-number ColE1/pMB1/pBR322/pUC origin of replication"
                     /direction="RIGHT"
     primer_bind     1476..1495
                     /label="pBR322ori-F"
                     /ApEinfo_revcolor="#c6c9d1"
                     /ApEinfo_fwdcolor="#c6c9d1"
                     /note="pBR322 origin, forward primer"
     primer_bind     1729..1746
                     /label="L4440"
                     /ApEinfo_revcolor="#c6c9d1"
                     /ApEinfo_fwdcolor="#c6c9d1"
                     /note="L4440 vector, forward primer"
     protein_bind    1863..1884
                     /label="CAP binding site"
                     /ApEinfo_revcolor="#c6c9d1"
                     /ApEinfo_fwdcolor="#c6c9d1"
                     /note="CAP binding activates transcription in the presence of cAMP."
                     /bound_moiety="E. coli catabolite activator protein"
     promoter        1899..1929
                     /label="lac promoter"
                     /ApEinfo_revcolor="#c6c9d1"
                     /ApEinfo_fwdcolor="#c6c9d1"
                     /note="promoter for the E. coli lac operon"
     protein_bind    1937..1953
                     /label="lac operator"
                     /ApEinfo_revcolor="#c6c9d1"
                     /ApEinfo_fwdcolor="#c6c9d1"
                     /note="The lac repressor binds to the lac operator to inhibit transcription in E. coli. This inhibition can be relieved by adding lactose or isopropyl-beta-D-thiogalactopyranoside (IPTG)."
                     /bound_moiety="lac repressor encoded by lacI"
     primer_bind     1942..1964
                     /label="M13/pUC Reverse"
                     /ApEinfo_revcolor="#c6c9d1"
                     /ApEinfo_fwdcolor="#c6c9d1"
                     /note="In lacZ gene"
     primer_bind     1961..1972
                     /label="M13 rev"
                     /ApEinfo_revcolor="#c6c9d1"
                     /ApEinfo_fwdcolor="#c6c9d1"
                     /note="common sequencing primer, one of multiple similar variants"
     primer_bind     1961..1972
                     /label="M13 Reverse"
                     /ApEinfo_revcolor="#c6c9d1"
                     /ApEinfo_fwdcolor="#c6c9d1"
                     /note="In lacZ gene. Also called M13-rev"
     misc_feature    1973..1978
                     /label="EcoRI restriction site"
                     /ApEinfo_revcolor="#c6c9d1"
                     /ApEinfo_fwdcolor="#c6c9d1"
     misc_feature    complement(2541..3281)
                     /label="phaB (Cupriavidus necator H16)"
                     /ApEinfo_revcolor="#f58a5e"
                     /ApEinfo_fwdcolor="#f58a5e"
     CDS             complement(2541..3281)
                     /label="acetoacetyl coenzyme A reductase"
                     /ApEinfo_revcolor="#84b0dc"
                     /ApEinfo_fwdcolor="#84b0dc"
                     /translation="MTQRIAYVTGGMGGIGTAICQRLAKDGFRVVAGCGPNSPRREKWLEQQKALGFDFIASEGNVADWDSTKTAFDKVKSEVGEVDVLINNAGITRDVVFRKMTRADWDAVIDTNLTSLFNVTKQVIDGMADRGWGRIVNISSVNGQKGQFGQTNYSTAKAGLHGFTMALAQEVATKGVTVNTVSPGYIATDMVKAIRQDVLDKIVATIPVKRLGLPEEIASICAWLSSEESGFSTGADFSLNGGLHMG*"
     misc_feature    complement(3356..4537)
                     /label="phaA (Cupriavidus necator H16)"
                     /ApEinfo_revcolor="#f58a5e"
                     /ApEinfo_fwdcolor="#f58a5e"
     CDS             complement(3356..4537)
                     /label="β-ketothiolase"
                     /ApEinfo_revcolor="#84b0dc"
                     /ApEinfo_fwdcolor="#84b0dc"
                     /translation="MTDVVIVSAARTAVGKFGGSLAKIPAPELGAVVIKAALERAGVKPEQVSEVIMGQVLTAGSGQNPARQAAIKAGLPAMVPAMTINKVCGSGLKAVMLAANAIMAGDAEIVVAGGQENMSAAPHVLPGSRDGFRMGDAKLVDTMIVDGLWDVYNQYHMGITAENVAKEYGITREAQDEFAVGSQNKAEAAQKAGKFDEEIVPVLIPQRKGDPVAFKTDEFVRQGATLDSMSGLKPAFDKAGTVTAANASGLNDGAAAVVVMSAAKAKELGLTPLATIKSYANAGVDPKVMGMGPVPASKRALSRAEWTPQDLDLMEINEAFAAQALAVHQQMGWDTSKVNVNGGAIAIGHPIGASGCRILVTLLHEMKRRDAKKGLASLCIGGGMGVALAVERK*"
     misc_feature    complement(4622..6325)
                     /label="phaC (Chromobacterium sp. USM2)"
                     /ApEinfo_revcolor="#f58a5e"
                     /ApEinfo_fwdcolor="#f58a5e"
     CDS             complement(4622..6325)
                     /label="poly-3-hydroxyalkanoate synthase"
                     /ApEinfo_revcolor="#84b0dc"
                     /ApEinfo_fwdcolor="#84b0dc"
                     /translation="MQQFVNSLSLGQDQSDAPHPLTGAWSQLMSQTNQLLQLQSSLYQQQLGLWTQFLGQTAGNDASAPSAKPSDRRFASPEWDEHPFYSFLKQSYLQTSKWMMELVDKTQIDESAKDKLSFATRQYLDAMAPSNFMLTNPDVVKRAIETQGESLVEGMKNMMEDIQKGHISMSDESKFQIGKNLVVTPGEVVFRNELIELIQYTPTTEKVHEKPLLFVPPCINKYYLMDLQPDNSMVRHFVGQGYRVFLVSWRSAVPEMKNFTWETYIEKGVFAAAEAVQKITKQPTMNALGFCVGGVILTTALCVAQAKGLKYFDSATFMTSLIDHAEPGEISFFIDEALVASREAKMAAGGIISGKEIGRTFASLRANDLVWNYVVNNYLLGKTPAPFDLLYWNNDAVDLPLPMHTFMLRQFYINNALITPGAITLCGVPIDISKIDIPVYMFAAREDHIVLWSSAYSGLKYLSGTPSRRFVLGASGHIAGSINPVTKDKRNYWTNEQLPVNPEEWLEGAQSHPGSWWKDWDAWLAPQSGKQVPAPKMLGSKEFPPLQPAPGSYVLAKAMPPVAAALN*"
     misc_feature    complement(6336..6342)
                     /label="Shine-Dalgarno sequence"
                     /ApEinfo_revcolor="#c6c9d1"
                     /ApEinfo_fwdcolor="#c6c9d1"
     misc_feature    complement(6624..6673)
                     /label="putative core σ70 promoter sequence"
                     /ApEinfo_revcolor="#c6c9d1"
                     /ApEinfo_fwdcolor="#c6c9d1"
     misc_feature    complement(6632..6632)
                     /label="putative +1 transcription start site"
                     /ApEinfo_revcolor="#c6c9d1"
                     /ApEinfo_fwdcolor="#c6c9d1"
     misc_feature    complement(6633..6633)
                     /label="putative +1 transcription start site 1"
                     /ApEinfo_revcolor="#c6c9d1"
                     /ApEinfo_fwdcolor="#c6c9d1"
     misc_feature    complement(6638..6643)
                     /label="–10 element"
                     /ApEinfo_revcolor="#c6c9d1"
                     /ApEinfo_fwdcolor="#c6c9d1"
     misc_feature    complement(6662..6667)
                     /label="–35 element"
                     /ApEinfo_revcolor="#c6c9d1"
                     /ApEinfo_fwdcolor="#c6c9d1"
     misc_feature    7162..7167
                     /label="SmaI restriction site"
                     /ApEinfo_revcolor="#c6c9d1"
                     /ApEinfo_fwdcolor="#c6c9d1"
     primer_bind     7262..7284
                     /label="pGEX 3'"
                     /ApEinfo_revcolor="#c6c9d1"
                     /ApEinfo_fwdcolor="#c6c9d1"
                     /note="pGEX vectors, reverse primer"
     primer_bind     complement(7322..7340)
                     /label="pBRforEco"
                     /ApEinfo_revcolor="#c6c9d1"
                     /ApEinfo_fwdcolor="#c6c9d1"
                     /note="pBR322 vectors, upsteam of EcoRI site, forward primer"
     promoter        7408..7512
                     /label="AmpR promoter"
                     /ApEinfo_revcolor="#c6c9d1"
                     /ApEinfo_fwdcolor="#c6c9d1"
                     /gene="bla"
ORIGIN
        1 ATGAGCCATA TTCAACGGGA AACGTCTTGC TCTAGGCCGC GATTAAATTC CAACATGGAT
       61 GCTGATTTAT ATGGGTATAA ATGGGCTCGC GATAATGTCG GGCAATCAGG TGCGACAATC
      121 TATCGATTGT ATGGGAAGCC CGATGCGCCA GAGTTGTTTC TGAAACATGG CAAAGGTAGC
      181 GTTGCCAATG ATGTTACAGA TGAGATGGTC AGACTAAACT GGCTGACGGA ATTTATGCCT
      241 CTTCCGACCA TCAAGCATTT TATCCGTACT CCTGATGATG CATGGTTACT CACCACTGCG
      301 ATCCCCGGGA AAACAGCATT CCAGGTATTA GAAGAATATC CTGATTCAGG TGAAAATATT
      361 GTTGATGCGC TGGCAGTGTT CCTGCGCCGG TTGCATTCGA TTCCTGTTTG TAATTGTCCT
      421 TTTAACAGCG ATCGCGTATT TCGTCTCGCT CAGGCGCAAT CACGAATGAA TAACGGTTTG
      481 GTTGATGCGA GTGATTTTGA TGACGAGCGT AATGGCTGGC CTGTTGAACA AGTCTGGAAA
      541 GAAATGCATA AACTTTTGCC ATTCTCACCG GATTCAGTCG TCACTCATGG TGATTTCTCA
      601 CTTGATAACC TTATTTTTGA CGAGGGGAAA TTAATAGGTT GTATTGATGT TGGACGAGTC
      661 GGAATCGCAG ACCGATACCA GGATCTTGCC ATCCTATGGA ACTGCCTCGG TGAGTTTTCT
      721 CCTTCATTAC AGAAACGGCT TTTTCAAAAA TATGGTATTG ATAATCCTGA TATGAATAAA
      781 TTGCAGTTTC ATTTGATGCT CGATGAGTTT TTCTAACTGT CAGACCAAGT TTACTCATAT
      841 ATACTTTAGA TTGATTTAAA ACTTCATTTT TAATTTAAAA GGATCTAGGT GAAGATCCTT
      901 TTTGATAATC TCATGACCAA AATCCCTTAA CGTGAGTTTT CGTTCCACTG AGCGTCAGAC
      961 CCCGTAGAAA AGATCAAAGG ATCTTCTTGA GATCCTTTTT TTCTGCGCGT AATCTGCTGC
     1021 TTGCAAACAA AAAAACCACC GCTACCAGCG GTGGTTTGTT TGCCGGATCA AGAGCTACCA
     1081 ACTCTTTTTC CGAAGGTAAC TGGCTTCAGC AGAGCGCAGA TACCAAATAC TGTTCTTCTA
     1141 GTGTAGCCGT AGTTAGGCCA CCACTTCAAG AACTCTGTAG CACCGCCTAC ATACCTCGCT
     1201 CTGCTAATCC TGTTACCAGT GGCTGCTGCC AGTGGCGATA AGTCGTGTCT TACCGGGTTG
     1261 GACTCAAGAC GATAGTTACC GGATAAGGCG CAGCGGTCGG GCTGAACGGG GGGTTCGTGC
     1321 ACACAGCCCA GCTTGGAGCG AACGACCTAC ACCGAACTGA GATACCTACA GCGTGAGCTA
     1381 TGAGAAAGCG CCACGCTTCC CGAAGGGAGA AAGGCGGACA GGTATCCGGT AAGCGGCAGG
     1441 GTCGGAACAG GAGAGCGCAC GAGGGAGCTT CCAGGGGGAA ACGCCTGGTA TCTTTATAGT
     1501 CCTGTCGGGT TTCGCCACCT CTGACTTGAG CGTCGATTTT TGTGATGCTC GTCAGGGGGG
     1561 CGGAGCCTAT GGAAAAACGC CAGCAACGCG GCCTTTTTAC GGTTCCTGGC CTTTTGCTGG
     1621 CCTTTTGCTC ACATGTTCTT TCCTGCGTTA TCCCCTGATT CTGTGGATAA CCGTATTACC
     1681 GCCTTTGAGT GAGCTGATAC CGCTCGCCGC AGCCGAACGA CCGAGCGCAG CGAGTCAGTG
     1741 AGCGAGGAAG CGGAAGAGCG CCCAATACGC AAACCGCCTC TCCCCGCGCG TTGGCCGATT
     1801 CATTAATGCA GCTGGCACGA CAGGTTTCCC GACTGGAAAG CGGGCAGTGA GCGCAACGCA
     1861 ATTAATGTGA GTTAGCTCAC TCATTAGGCA CCCCAGGCTT TACACTTTAT GCTTCCGGCT
     1921 CGTATGTTGT GTGGAATTGT GAGCGGATAA CAATTTCACA CAGGAAACAG CTGAATTCTT
     1981 CTGAATCCAT GACCAGCTGC TTGACGTCGG CCAGGGTGAT GTAGGTGCTG GTCTGGGTGT
     2041 CGTAGAGCCT ACGGTTCGGA TACTTTTTGA TCAGTCGCTC TGCGCCTTTT TTGGTCGTGG
     2101 CCATCGGTGC TCTGTCCTTG TGTCATCGCT GTTTGCGCGC TGCTGCACCG CATGGGGTGC
     2161 AGTGCGCAAA TCGGTATCGC CCGCGCCATC TGCTTGTTGT CGTGCCGGCC ATCTGGTGGC
     2221 CCGTTCGCGC ATGGCTGCGC GTGGCGGCCT GCAGCCTCGC CCCCGCGAGG GCCGCGCTGC
     2281 ACGAACATGG TGCTGGCTGC GCCGCTGCCC TGATTCTATG CCCAACAAGG CACTAAGAAA
     2341 AGCGACGGGG CTTAAGGAAA ACCCGGTGAA TTGGCGCAAA AAGCGAGGAA TGCCGCGCGG
     2401 GCAGAAACGA TTCGCGGGCC TTGACGGCCC GCGAAACGGG CGGCGAAACG AAACGCCCGC
     2461 CGCCTTGTGC GCCGCGCTGG CTGCACCGCA ATACGCGGGC GCCAGCGCCG GCTGCCGACT
     2521 GGTTGAACCA GGCCGGCAGG TCAGCCCATA TGCAGGCCGC CGTTGAGCGA GAAGTCGGCG
     2581 CCGGTCGAGA AACCGGACTC CTCCGACGAC AACCAGGCGC AGATCGAGGC GATCTCTTCC
     2641 GGCAGGCCCA GGCGCTTGAC CGGGATCGTC GCGACGATCT TGTCGAGCAC GTCCTGGCGG
     2701 ATCGCCTTGA CCATGTCGGT GGCGATATAG CCCGGAGAGA CCGTGTTGAC GGTCACGCCC
     2761 TTGGTCGCCA CTTCCTGCGC CAGTGCCATG GTGAAGCCAT GCAGGCCGGC CTTGGCGGTG
     2821 GAGTAGTTGG TCTGGCCGAA CTGGCCCTTC TGCCCGTTCA CCGACGAGAT GTTGACGATG
     2881 CGGCCCCAGC CACGGTCGGC CATGCCGTCG ATCACCTGCT TGGTGACGTT GAACAGCGAG
     2941 GTCAGGTTGG TGTCGATCAC CGCATCCCAG TCGGCGCGGG TCATCTTGCG GAACACCACG
     3001 TCGCGGGTGA TACCGGCGTT GTTGATCAGC ACATCAACCT CGCCGACCTC GGACTTGACC
     3061 TTGTCGAATG CGGTCTTGGT CGAGTCCCAG TCAGCCACAT TGCCTTCCGA GGCAATGAAA
     3121 TCGAAGCCCA GGGCCTTCTG CTGCTCCAGC CACTTTTCGC GGCGCGGCGA GTTGGGGCCG
     3181 CAACCGGCCA CCACACGAAA GCCATCCTTG GCCAGCCGCT GGCAAATGGC GGTTCCGATA
     3241 CCACCCATGC CGCCGGTCAC ATACGCAATG CGCTGAGTCA TGTCCACTCC TTGATTGGCT
     3301 TCGTTATCGT CGCCGGGTCC GCGCCAACCG CGCGCGGCCC CGGAAAACCC CTTCCTTATT
     3361 TGCGCTCGAC TGCCAGCGCC ACGCCCATGC CGCCGCCGAT GCACAGCGAG GCCAGGCCCT
     3421 TCTTCGCGTC ACGGCGCTTC ATCTCGTGCA GCAGCGTCAC CAGGATACGG CAGCCCGACG
     3481 CGCCGATCGG GTGGCCGATG GCGATGGCGC CGCCGTTCAC ATTGACCTTG GAGGTGTCCC
     3541 AGCCCATCTG CTGGTGCACC GCCAGCGCCT GCGCGGCAAA GGCCTCGTTG ATCTCCATCA
     3601 GGTCCAGGTC TTGCGGGGTC CACTCGGCGC GCGACAGGGC GCGCTTGGAG GCCGGCACCG
     3661 GGCCCATGCC CATCACCTTG GGATCGACAC CGGCGTTGGC ATAGCTCTTG ATCGTGGCCA
     3721 GCGGGGTCAG GCCCAGTTCC TTGGCCTTGG CCGCCGACAT CACCACCACC GCGGCGGCGC
     3781 CGTCGTTCAG GCCCGAGGCG TTGGCCGCGG TCACCGTGCC GGCCTTGTCG AAGGCGGGCT
     3841 TGAGGCCGGA CATGCTGTCC AGCGTGGCGC CCTGGCGCAC GAACTCGTCG GTCTTGAAGG
     3901 CCACCGGGTC GCCCTTGCGC TGCGGGATCA GCACCGGGAC GATCTCTTCG TCAAACTTGC
     3961 CGGCCTTCTG CGCGGCTTCG GCCTTGTTCT GCGAGCCGAC GGCGAACTCA TCCTGCGCCT
     4021 CGCGTGTGAT GCCGTATTCC TTGGCCACGT TCTCGGCGGT GATGCCCATG TGGTACTGGT
     4081 TGTACACGTC CCACAGGCCG TCGACGATCA TGGTGTCGAC CAGCTTGGCA TCGCCCATGC
     4141 GGAAACCATC GCGCGAGCCC GGCAGCACGT GCGGGGCGGC GCTCATGTTT TCCTGGCCGC
     4201 CGGCCACCAC GATCTCGGCG TCGCCCGCCA TGATCGCGTT GGCGGCCAGC ATCACGGCCT
     4261 TCAGGCCCGA GCCGCACACC TTGTTGATGG TCATGGCCGG CACCATCGCC GGCAGGCCGG
     4321 CCTTGATCGC GGCCTGGCGT GCGGGGTTCT GGCCCGAACC GGCGGTCAGC ACCTGGCCCA
     4381 TGATGACTTC GCTCACCTGC TCCGGCTTGA CGCCGGCGCG CTCCAGCGCG GCCTTGATGA
     4441 CCACGGCACC CAGTTCCGGT GCCGGGATCT TGGCCAGCGA GCCGCCAAAC TTGCCGACCG
     4501 CGGTGCGGGC GGCGGATACG ATGACAACGT CAGTCATTGT GTAGTCCTTT CAATGGAAAC
     4561 GGGAGGGAAC CTGCAGGCCT GCCGGCGCCG TGCATGACGC ACGCCGGCAC TCATGCAAGC
     4621 GTTAATTCAG TGCTGCGGCA ACCGGAGGCA TTGCTTTTGC CAGAACATAG CTACCCGGTG
     4681 CAGGCTGCAG AGGCGGAAAT TCTTTGCTAC CCAGCATTTT CGGTGCCGGA ACCTGTTTAC
     4741 CTGACTGCGG TGCCAGCCAT GCATCCCAAT CTTTCCACCA ACTACCAGGA TGGCTCTGTG
     4801 CACCTTCCAG CCATTCTTCC GGATTAACCG GCAGCTGTTC ATTGGTCCAA TAATTACGTT
     4861 TGTCTTTGGT CACCGGATTA ATGCTACCTG CAATATGACC GCTGGCACCC AGAACAAAAC
     4921 GACGGCTCGG GGTGCCGCTC AGATATTTCA GGCCACTATA TGCGCTTGAC CACAGAACAA
     4981 TATGATCTTC ACGTGCTGCA AACATGTACA CCGGGATATC AATTTTGCTA ATATCAATCG
     5041 GAACACCACA CAGGGTAATT GCACCCGGAG TAATCAGTGC GTTGTTGATA TAAAACTGAC
     5101 GCAGCATAAA GGTATGCATC GGCAGCGGCA GATCAACGGC ATCATTATTC CAATACAGCA
     5161 GATCAAACGG TGCCGGTGTT TTACCCAGCA GATAATTGTT CACCACATAA TTCCAAACCA
     5221 GATCATTTGC ACGCAGGCTT GCAAAGGTAC GACCAATTTC TTTACCGCTA ATAATACCAC
     5281 CGGCTGCCAT TTTTGCTTCA CGGCTTGCAA CCAGTGCTTC ATCAATGAAA AAGCTAATTT
     5341 CACCAGGTTC TGCATGATCA ATCAGGCTGG TCATAAAGGT TGCGCTATCA AAGTATTTCA
     5401 GACCTTTTGC CTGTGCAACA CACAGTGCGG TGGTCAGAAT AACACCACCA ACACAAAAAC
     5461 CCAGTGCATT CATGGTCGGC TGTTTGGTAA TTTTCTGAAC TGCTTCTGCG GCTGCAAAAA
     5521 CACCTTTTTC GATATAGGTT TCCCAGGTAA AGTTTTTCAT TTCCGGAACT GCGCTACGCC
     5581 AGCTAACCAG AAAAACACGA TAACCCTGAC CAACAAAATG ACGAACCATG CTATTATCCG
     5641 GCTGCAGATC CATCAGATAA TACTTATTAA TGCAAGGCGG AACAAACAGC AGCGGTTTTT
     5701 CATGAACTTT TTCGGTGGTC GGGGTATACT GAATCAGCTC GATCAGTTCA TTACGAAACA
     5761 CAACTTCACC CGGTGTAACA ACCAGATTTT TACCGATCTG AAATTTGCTT TCATCGGACA
     5821 TGCTAATATG GCCTTTCTGG ATATCTTCCA TCATATTTTT CATACCTTCA ACCAGGCTTT
     5881 CACCCTGGGT TTCAATTGCA CGTTTAACAA CATCCGGATT GGTCAGCATA AAATTGCTCG
     5941 GTGCCATAGC ATCCAGATAC TGACGGGTTG CAAAGCTCAG TTTATCTTTG GCGCTTTCAT
     6001 CAATCTGGGT TTTATCAACC AGTTCCATCA TCCATTTGCT GGTCTGCAGA TAGCTCTGTT
     6061 TCAGAAAGCT ATAAAACGGA TGTTCATCCC ATTCCGGACT TGCAAAGCGA CGATCGCTCG
     6121 GTTTTGCGCT CGGTGCGCTT GCATCATTAC CTGCGGTCTG ACCCAGAAAC TGGGTCCACA
     6181 GACCTAACTG CTGCTGATAC AGGCTGCTCT GCAGTTGCAG CAGCTGATTG GTCTGGCTCA
     6241 TCAGCTGTGA CCATGCACCG GTCAGCGGAT GCGGTGCATC ACTCTGATCT TGACCCAGGC
     6301 TCAGGCTATT AACAAACTGC TGCATGATTT GATTGTCTCT CTGCCGTCAC TATTCGAACC
     6361 GGCTCCGGGC ATTGCCCTGG CCGGCACTTT GCATGGGGAG ATGCTATCCG AATGGACCCG
     6421 GCTTGCGCCT CCCCCAAAGC GGGAGGGTCT GCCGGCACAT CTGCCCTGGA ACTGGCTGGA
     6481 AGCCCTCGAC CGCACCTGCT GCGGCCGTGG CTTGCGTCCA TTCCGATAGC GGCTCCCCTT
     6541 TTATCCGGCA AGCGCGACAT TCTCGCATGG AGACGCCATG CGCTATGCTT GCCGGAGAAA
     6601 CCTGGGAATC GTCAGCGATT CCGAGACATT TGAGTCCATT GTTGCCTTGC AACGCACGCG
     6661 CTGTCAATGC GGGAATCCGC CTCGGCACTG CACGCTTCCC GACCTACCGG ACGGTATGCA
     6721 GCGCTCGCAT CTGCCGAGGC CCCAGAGCAT AGGCGAGAAG GATGAATTTT TGATGTACAT
     6781 CGTGGCCATT GGCTGGCTCT ACGTGGCGCT GATGATGGCG ATCACCGAGC ACAACGTGGT
     6841 GGCAGGCGTT GCCACCTTCC TGATGTATGG CATGGCGCCG GTGGCGCTGG TGCTCTACAT
     6901 CATGGGCACG CCCGGCCGCC GCCGACGCAA GGCTGAAGCC GAGCGCGCGC AGGCGGCCAG
     6961 GGGCAAGGAC GAGTGAGGCA GCGGCGGGCT CAGTCCGCCA GCCAGACCAG GCTGGCCATG
     7021 CGGCCGGTCA CGCCATCGCG CCGATAGGAG TAGAAGCGAC CGGCGTCGGC CACGGTGCAG
     7081 GCGTCGCCGC CGTAGACCTC GGTACAGCCG GCGCGCGCCA GGCGCGTGCG CGCCAGCGCA
     7141 TAGATGTCGG CAAGGTACTT GCCCGGGTTA AGCCAGCCCC GACACCCGCC AACACCCGCT
     7201 GACGCGCCCT GACGGGCTTG TCTGCTCCCG GCATCCGCTT ACAGACAAGC TGTGACCGTC
     7261 TCCGGGAGCT GCATGTGTCA GAGGTTTTCA CCGTCATCAC CGAAACGCGC GAGACGAAAG
     7321 GGCCTCGTGA TACGCCTATT TTTATAGGTT AATGTCATGA TAATAATGGT TTCTTAGACG
     7381 TCAGGTGGCA CTTTTCGGGG AAATGTGCGC GGAACCCCTA TTTGTTTATT TTTCTAAATA
     7441 CATTCAAATA TGTATCCGCT CATGAGACAA TAACCCTGAT AAATGCTTCA ATAATATTGA
     7501 AAAAGGAAGA GT
//
